>Addgene plasmid #188603 | pSC5GGv1_ShBle | addgene full sequence | sequence record 394732 | Addgene NGS Result
CGGCGAGTGCGGGGGTTCCAAGGGGGCAGCGCCACCTTGGGCAAGGCCGAAGGCCGCGCAGTCGATCAAC
AAGCCCCGGAGGGGCCACTTTTTGCCGGAGGGGGAGCCGCGCCGAAGGCGTGGGGGAACCCCGCAGGGGT
GCCCTTCTTTGGGCACCAAAGAACTAGATATAGGGCGAAATGCGAAAGACTTAAAAATCAACAACTTAAA
AAAGGGGGGTACGCAACAGCTCATTGCGGCACCCCCCGCAATAGCTCATTGCGTAGGTTAAAGAAAATCT
GTAATTGACTGCCACTTTTACGCAACGCATAATTGTTGTCGCGCTGCCGAAAAGTTGCAGCTGATTGCGC
ATGGTGCCGCAACCGTGCGGCACCCCTACCGCATGGAGATAAGCATGGCCACGCAGTCCAGAGAAATCGG
CATTCAAGCCAAGAACAAGCCCGGTCACTGGGTGCAAACGGAACGCAAAGCGCATGAGGCGTGGGCCGGG
CTTATTGCGAGGAAACCCACGGCGGCAATGCTGCTGCATCACCTCGTGGCGCAGATGGGCCACCAGAACG
CCGTGGTGGTCAGCCAGAAGACACTTTCCAAGCTCATCGGACGTTCTTTGCGGACGGTCCAATACGCAGT
CAAGGACTTGGTGGCCGAGCGCTGGATCTCCGTCGTGAAGCTCAACGGCCCCGGCACCGTGTCGGCCTAC
GTGGTCAATGACCGCGTGGCGTGGGGCCAGCCCCGCGACCAGTTGCGCCTGTCGGTGTTCAGTGCCGCCG
TGGTGGTTGATCACGACGACCAGGACGAATCGCTGTTGGGGCATGGCGACCTGCGCCGCATCCCGACCCT
GTATCCGGGCGAGCAGCAACTACCGACCGGCCCCGGCGAGGAGCCGCCCAGCCAGCCCGGCATTCCGGGC
ATGGAACCAGACCTGCCAGCCTTGACCGAAACGGAGGAATGGGAACGGCGCGGGCAGCAGCGCCTGCCGA
TGCCCGATGAGCCGTGTTTTCTGGACGATGGCGAGCCGTTGGAGCCGCCGACACGGGTCACGCTGCCGCG
CCGGTAGCACTTGGGTTGCGCAGCAACCCGTAAGTGCGCTGTTCCAGACTATCGGCTGTAGCCGCCTCGC
CGCCCTATACCTTGTCTGCCTCCCCGCGTTGCGTCGCGGTGCATGGAGCCGGGCCACCTCGACCTGAATG
GAAGCCGGCGGCACCTCGCTAACGGATTCACCGTTTTTATCAGGCTCTGGGAGGCAGAATAAATGATCAT
ATCGTCAATTATTACCTCCACGGGGAGAGCCTGAGCAAACTGGCCTCAGGCATTTGAGAAGCACACGGTC
ACACTGCTTCCGGTAGTCAATAAACCGGTAAACCAGCAATAGACATAAGCGGCTATTTAACGACCCTGCC
CTGAACCGACGACCGGGTCGAATTTGCTTTCGAATTTCTGCCATTCATCCGCTTATTATCACTTATTCAG
GCGTAGCACCAGGCGTTTAACTTAATTAATAAGAGCTTGGTGAGCGCTAGGAGTCACTGCCAGGTATCGT
TTGAACACGGCATTAGTCAGGGAAGTCATAACACAGTCCTTTCCCGCAATTTTCTTTTTCTATTACTCTT
GGCCTCCTCTAGTACACTCTATATTTTTTTATGCCTCGGTAATGATTTTCATTTTTTTTTTTTCCACCTA
GCGGATGACTCTTTTTTTTTCTTAGCGATTGGCATTATCACATAATGAATTATACATTATATAAAGTAAT
GTGATTTCTTCGAAGAATATACTAAAAAATGAGCAGGCAAGATAAACGAAGGCAAAGATGACAGAGCAGA
AAGCCCTAGTAAAGCGTATTACAAATGAAACCAAGATTCAGATTGCGATCTCTTTAAAGGGTGGTCCCCT
AGCGATAGAGCACTCGATCTTCCCAGAAAAAGAGGCAGAAGCAGTAGCAGAACAGGCCACACAATCGCAA
GTGATTAACGTCCACACAGGTATAGGGTTTCTGGACCATATGATACATGCTCTGGCCAAGCATTCCGGCT
GGTCGCTAATCGTTGAGTGCATTGGTGACTTACACATAGACGACCATCACACCACTGAAGACTGCGGGAT
TGCTCTCGGTCAAGCTTTTAAAGAGGCCCTAGGGGCCGTGCGTGGAGTAAAAAGGTTTGGATCAGGATTT
GCGCCTTTGGATGAGGCACTTTCCAGAGCGGTGGTAGATCTTTCGAACAGGCCGTACGCAGTTGTCGAAC
TTGGTTTGCAAAGGGAGAAAGTAGGAGATCTCTCTTGCGAGATGATCCCGCATTTTCTTGAAAGCTTTGC
AGAGGCTAGCAGAATTACCCTCCACGTTGATTGTCTGCGAGGCAAGAATGATCATCACCGTAGTGAGAGT
GCGTTCAAGGCTCTTGCGGTTGCCATAAGAGAAGCCACCTCGCCCAATGGTACCAACGATGTTCCCTCCA
CCAAAGGTGTTCTTATGTAGTGACACCGATTATTTAAAGCTGCAGCATACGATATATATACATGTGTATA
TATGTATACCTATGAATGTCAGTAAGTATGTATACGAACAGTATGATACTGAAGATGACAAGGTAATGCA
TCATTCTATACGTGTCATTCTGAACGAGGCGCGCTTTCCTATCACGTGCTATAAAAATAATTATAATTTA
AATTTTTTAATATAAATATATAAATTAAAAATAGAAAGTAAAAAAAGAAATTAAAGAAAAAATAGTTTTT
GTTTTCCGAAGATGTAAATCTAGAGACTCTAGGGGGATCGCCAACAAATACTACCTTTTATCTTGCTCTT
CCTGCTCTCAGGTATTAATGCCGAATTGTTTCATCTTGTCTGTGTAGAAGACCACACACGAAAATCCTGT
GATTTTACATTTTACTTATCGTTAATCGAATGTATATCTATTTAATCTGCTTTTCTTGTCTAATAAATAT
ATATGTAAAGTACGCTTTTTGTTGAAATTTTTTAAACCTTTGTTTATTTTTTTTTCTTCATTCCGTAACT
CTTCTACCTTCTTTATTTACTTTCTAAAATCCAAATACAAAACATAAAAATAAATAAACACAGAGTAAAT
TCCCAAATTATTCCATCATTAAAAGATACGAGGCGCGTGTAAGTTACAGGCAAGCGATCCACTAGTATCT
TCCGCTGCATAACCCTGCTTCGGGGTCATTATAGCGATTTTTTCGGTATATCCATCCTTTTTCGCACGAT
ATACAGGATTTTGCCAAAGGGTTCGTGTAGACTTTCCTTGGTGTATCCAACGGCGTCAGCCGGGCAGGAT
AGGTGAAGTAGGCCCACCCGCGAGCGGGTGTTCCTTCTTCACTGTCCCTTATTCGCACCTGGCGGTGCTC
AACGGGAATCCTGCTCTGCGAGGCTGGCCGGCTACCGCCGGCGTAACAGATGAGGGCAAGCGGATGGCTG
ATGAAACCAAGCCAACCAGGAAGGGCAGCCCACCTATCAAGGTGTACTGCCTTCCAGACGAACGAAGAGC
GATTGAGGAAAAGGCGGCGGCGGCCGGCATGAGCCTGTCGGCCTACCTGCTGGCCGTCGGCCAGGGCTAC
AAAATCACGGGCGTCGTGGACTATGAGCACGTCCGCGAGCTGGCCCGCATCAATGGCGACCTGGGCCGCC
TGGGCGGCCTGCTGAAACTCTGGCTCACCGACGACCCGCGCACGGCGCGGTTCGGTGATGCCACGATCCT
CGCCCTGCTGGCGAAGATCGAAGAGAAGCAGGACGAGCTTGGCAAGGTCATGATGGGCGTGGTCCGCCCG
AGGGCAGAGCCATGACTTTTTTAGCCGCTAAAACGGCCGGGGGGTGCGCGTGATTGCCAAGCACGTCCCC
ATGCGCTCCATCAAGAAGAGGCACTTCGAGCTGTAAGTACATCACCGACGAGCAAGGCAAGACGATCGAG
CTCACTAGCTTGATTGGGATATCTCGCTCGTGCTTGTCGCGTGCTATGTCTTTTAGGGTACTTTGAACCT
ACGTTCGTACTTGTATAATATGATCATCGTATTATCGTTTTTCATCCGTCCAGCGCAAAATGCATTAGCA
GCTAGTCCTAGCGTGCGGAGCTACCTGGACAGGTGCATGACGGATGCGTGTCCTTCAGTGACTTTCTAAT
TAACAGTAACTTCTTTACTTATGTTTCAGTTTGTAAGAAGCGGGATTCGCTAGTCGGTTGACATCTGATT
GGACTGCGTCGGCACATGAAAACTACATTGTGAAATCTGCTAAAACTCCGGGTATCTCTGACACAAAACG
ATTCGGCTTCGCAATTTCAACATTACGGTCAAGGCTAACGTATCTTTCTCGGTCAACTTCAGATTATGCC
GATTAAATTGTCGTAGCTTTCAAGGCGTTTTGAGTACTGCGGCAGTTGTTGAACCTGCAAGGAGAAGATC
TCGACAACAGAATAAAGCGAAAAATGCTAATAATGCACTAACACTCAGGCCTCCCTCATAATCTCTGTTT
GAGTTTACCAACAACACATATATACATTTCGACAAAATGACCACTCTTGACGACACGGCTTACCGGTACC
GCACCAGTGTCCCGGGGGACGCCGAGGCCATCGAGGCACTGGATGGGTCCTTCACCACCGACACCGTCTT
CCGCGTCACCGCCACCGGGGACGGCTTCACCCTGCGGGAGGTGCCGGTGGACCCGCCCCTGACCAAGGTG
TTCCCCGACGACGAATCGGACGACGAATCGGACGACGGGGAGGACGGCGACCCGGACTCCCGGACGTTCG
TCGCGTACGGGGACGACGGCGACCTGGCGGGCTTCGTGGTCGTCTCGTACTCCGGCTGGAACCGCCGGCT
GACCGTCGAGGACATCGAGGTCGCCCCGGAGCACCGGGGGCACGGGGTCGGGCGCGCGTTGATGGGGCTC
GCGACGGAGTTCGCCCGCGAGCGGGGCGCCGGGCACCTCTGGCTGGAGGTCACCAACGTCAACGCACCGG
CGATCCACGCGTACCGGCGGATGGGGTTCACCCTCTGCGGCCTGGACACCGCCCTGTACGACGGCACCGC
CTCGGACGGCGAGCAGGCGCTCTACATGAGCATGCCCTGCCCCTGATTTTGTTACATTTACTGACTTCAA
GGAGTCGAGGAATCGATACTGCCGTCGTTTCCAGGATCCGAGGTTTCATAAACTCTGTTAACGTTATAGA
AACAGACTTACCTCTCCTACGCCATTCACGTAATATTCGCAATATGCTATTCTTCCTCTGAAGACCAGGT
TTATGTGCTGCCTGAAACTATTTCAATAAGTCAGCTGCACTTGCACAGGGTTTCACAAGGAAAGCGTGTC
TTTTTTTCCAACGTAGGCGTCGCTTTCGTCTGACTCTTACTCTTACATTCACAGCCAATACTTACAATTA
GTAAAAAACCTGTGCTCGAGAGTGAAAACTCTAGGAGTGCGGTTGGAACGTTGGCCCAGCCAGATACTCC
CGATCACGAGCAGGACGCCGATGATTTGAAGCGCACTCAGCGTCTGATCCAAGAACAACCATCCTAGCAA
CACGGCGGTCCCCGGGCTGAGAAAGCCCAGTAAGGAAACAACTGTAGGTTCGAGTCGCGAGATCCCCCGG
AACCAAAGGAAGTAGGTTAAACCCGCTCCGATCAGGCCGAGCCACGCCAGGCCGAGAACATTGGTTCCTG
TAGGCATCGGGATTGGCGGATCAAACACTAAAGCTACTGGAACGAGCAGAAGTCCTCCGGCCGCCAGTTG
CCAGGCGGTAAAGGTGAGCAGAGGCACGGGAGGTTGCCACTTGCGGGTCAGCACGGTTCCGAACGCCATG
GAAACCGCCCCCGCCAGGCCCGCTGCGACGCCGACAGGATCTAGCGCTGCGTTTGGTGTCAACACCAACA
GCGCCACGCCCGCAGTTCCGCAAATAGCCCCCAGGACCGCCATCAATCGTATCGGGCTACCTAGCAGAGC
GGCAGAGATAAACACGACCATCAGCGGCTGCACAGCGCCTATCGTCGCCGCGACCCCGCCCGGCAGGCGG
TAGACCGAAATAAACAACAAGCTCCAGAATAGCGAAATATTAAGTGCGCCGAGGATGAAGATGCGCATCC
ACCAGATTCCCGTTGGAATCTGTCGGACGATCATCACGAGCAATAAACCCGCCGGCAACGCCCGCAGCAG
CATACCGGCGACCCCTCGGCCTCGCTGTTCGGGCTCCACGAAAACGCCGGACAGATGCGCCTTGTGAGCG
TCCTTGGGGCCGTCCTCCTGTTTGAAGACCGACAGCCCAATGATCTCGCCGTCGATGTAGGCGCCGAACG
CCACGGCATCTCGCAACCGTTCAGCGAACGCCTCCATGGGCTTTTTCTCCTCGTGCTCGTAAACGGACCC
GAACATCTCTGGAGCTTTCTTCAGGGCCGACAATCGGATCTCGCGGAAATCCTGCACGTCGGCCGCTCCA
AGCCGTCGAATCTGAGCCTTAATCACAATTGTCAATTTTAATCCTCTGTTTATCGGCAGTTCGTAGAGCG
CGCCGTGCGTCCCGAGCGATACTGAGCGAAGCAAGTGCGTCGAGCAGTGCCCGCTTGTTCCTGAAATGCC
AGTAAAGCGCTGGCTGCTGAACCCCCAGCCGGAACTGACCCCACAAGGCCCTAGCGTTTGCAATGCACCA
GGTCATCATTGACCCAGGCGTGTTCCACCAGGCCGCTGCCTCGCAACTCTTCGCAGGCTTCGCCGACCTG
CTCGCGCCACTTCTTCACGCGGGTGGAATCCGATCCGCACATGAGGCGGAAGGTTTCCAGCTTGAGCGGG
TACGGCTCCCGGTGCGAGCTGAAATAGTCGAACATCCGTCGGGCCGTCGGCGACAGCTTGCGGTACTTCT
CCCATATGAATTTCGTGTAGTGGTCGCCAGCAAACAGCACGACGATTTCCTCGTCGATCAGGACCTGGCA
ACGGGACGTTTTCTTGCCACGGTCCAGGACGCGGAAGCGGTGCAGCAGCGACACCGATTCCAGGTGCCCA
ACGCGGTCGGACGTGAAGCCCATCGCCGTCGCCTGTAGGCGCGACAGGCATTCCTCGGCCTTCGTGTAAT
ACCGGCCATTGATCGACCAGCCCAGGTCCTGGCAAAGCTCGTAGAACGTGAAGGTGATCGGCTCGCCGAT
AGGGGTGCGCTTCGCGTACTCCAACACCTGCTGCCACACCAGTTCGTCATCGTCGGCCCGCAGCTCGACG
CCGGTGTAGGTGATCTTCACGTCCTTGTTGACGTGGAAAATGACCTTGTTTTGCAGCGCCTCGCGCGGGA
TTTTCTTGTTGCGCGTGGTGAACAGGGCAGAGCGGGCCGTGTCGTTTGGCATCGCTCGCATCGTGTCCGG
CCACGGCGCAATATCGAACAAGGAAAGCTGCATTTCCTTGATCTGCTGCTTCGTGTGTTTCAGCAACGCG
GCCTGCTTGGCCTCGCTGACCTGTTTTGCCAGGTCCTCGCCGGCGGTTTTTCGCTTCTTGGTCGTCATAG
TTCCTCGCGTGTCGATGGTCATCGACTTCGCCAAACCTGCCGCCTCCTGTTCGAGACGACGCGAACGCTC
CACGGCGGCCGATGGCGCGGGCAGGGCAGGGGGAGCCAGTTGCACGCTGTCGCGCTCGATCTTGGCCGTA
GCTTGCTGGACCATCGAGCCGACGGACTGGAAGGTTTCGCGGGGCGCACGCATGACGGTGCGGCTTGCGA
TGGTTTCGGCATCCTCGGCGGAAAACCCCGCGTCGATCAGTTCTTGCCTGTATGCCTTCCGGTCAAACGT
CCGATTCATTCACCCTCCTTGCGGGATTGCCCCGACTCACGCCGGGGCAATGTGCCCTTATTCCTGATTT
GACCCGCCTGGTGCCTTGGTGTCCAGATAATCCACCTTATCGGCAATGAAGTCGGTCCCGTAGACCGTCT
GGCCGTCCTTCTCGTACTTGGTATTCCGAATCTTGCCCTGCACGAATACCAGCGACCCCTTGCCCAAATA
CTTGCCGTGGGCCTCGGCCTGAGAGCCAAAACACTTGATGCGGAAGAAGTCGGTGCGCTCCTGCTTGTCG
CCGGCATCGTTGCGCCACTCTTCATTAACCGCTATATCGAAAATTGCTTGCGGCTTGTTAGAATTGCCAT
GACGTACCTCGGTGTCACGGGTAAGATTACCGATAAACTGGAACTGATTATGGCTCATATCGAAAGTCTC
CTTGAGAAAGGAGACTCTAGTTTAGCTAAACATTGGTTCCGCTGTCAAGAACTTTAGCGGCTAAAATTTT
GCGGGCCGCGACCAAAGGTGCGAGGGGCGGCTTCCGCTGTGTACAACCAGATATTTTTCACCAACATCCT
TCGTCTGCTCGATGAGCGGGGCATGACGAAACATGAGCTGTCGGAGAGGGCAGGGGTTTCAATTTCGTTT
TTATCAGACTTAACCAACGGTAAGGCCAACCCCTCGTTGAAGGTGATGGAGGCCATTGCCGACGCCCTGG
AAACTCCCCTACCTCTTCTCCTGGAGTCCACCGACCTTGACCGCGAGGCACTCGCGGAGATTGCGGGTCA
TCCTTTCAAGAGCAGCGTGCCGCCCGGATACGAACGCATCAGTGTGGTTTTGCCGTCACATAAGGCGTTT
ATCGTAAAGAAATGGGGCGACGACACCCGAAAAAAGCTGCGTGGAAGGCTCTGACGCCAAGGGTTAGGGC
TTGCACTTCCTTCTTTAGCCGCTAAAACGGCCCCTTCTCTGCGGGCCGTCGGCTCGCGCATCATATCGAC
ATCCTCAACGGAAGCCGTGCCGCGAATGGCATCGGGCGGGTGCGCTTTGACAGTTGTTTTCTATCAGAAC
CCCTACGTCGTGCGGTTCGATTAGCTGTTTGTCTTGCAGGCTAAACACTTTCGGTATATCGTTTGCCTGT
GCGATAATGTTGCTAATGATTTGTTGCGTAGGGGTTACTGAAAAGTGAGCGGGAAAGAAGAGTTTCAGAC
CATCAAGGAGCGGGCCAAGCGCAAGCTGGAACGCGACATGGGTGCGGACCTGTTGGCCGCGCTCAACGAC
CCGAAAACCGTTGAAGTCATGCTCAACGCGGACGGCAAGGTGTGGCACGAACGCCTTGGCGAGCCGATGC
GGTACATCTGCGACATGCGGCCCAGCCAGTCGCAGGCGATTATAGAAACGGTGGCCGGATTCCACGGCAA
AGAGGTCACGCGGCATTCGCCCATCCTGGAAGGCGAGTTCCCCTTGGATGGCAGCCGCTTTGCCGGCCAA
TTGCCGCCGGTCGTGGCCGCGCCAACCTTTGCGATCCGCAAGCGCGCGGTCGCCATCTTCACGCTGGAAC
AGTACGTCGAGGCGGGCATCATGACCCGCGAGCAATACGAGGTCATTAAAAGCGCCGTCGCGGCGCATCG
AAACATCCTCGTCATTGGCGGTACTGGCTCGGGCAAGACCACGCTCGTCAACGCGATCATCAATGAAATG
GTCGCCTTCAACCCGTCTGAGCGCGTCGTCATCATCGAGGACACCGGCGAAATCCAGTGCGCCGCAGAGA
ACGCCGTCCAATACCACACCAGCATCGACGTCTCGATGACGCTGCTGCTCAAGACAACGCTGCGTATGCG
CCCCGACCGCATCCTGGTCGGTGAGGTACGTGGCCCCGAAGCCCTTGATCTGTTGATGGCCTGGAACACC
GGGCATGAAGGAGGTGCCGCCACCCTGCACGCAAACAACCCCAAAGCGGGCCTGAGCCGGCTCGCCATGC
TTATCAGCATGCACCCGGATTCACCGAAACCCATTGAGCCGCTGATTGGCGAGGCGGTTCATGTGGTCGT
CCATATCGCCAGGACCCCTAGCGGCCGTCGAGTGCAAGAAATTCTCGAAGTTCTTGGTTACGAGAACGGC
CAGTACATCACCAAAACCCTGTAAGGAGTATTTCCAATGACAACGGCTGTTCCGTTCCGTCTGACCATGA
ATCGCGGCATTTTGTTCTACCTTGCCGTGTTCTTCGTTCTCGCTCTCGCGTTATCCGCGCATCCGGCGAT
GGCC
[234 nt withheld, positions 10015-10248]
GCCGAAATCGCGGCCCTCGGCAACGGGGCGCTGCACCAGGTGCAAGTCGCGGCGGCGGATGCCGTGCGTG
CGGTAGCGGCTGGACGGCTCGCCTAATCATGGCTCTGCGCACGATCCCCATCCGTCGCGCAGGCAACCGA
GAAAACCTGTTCATGGGTGGTGATCGTGAACTGGTGATGTTCTCGGGCCTGATGGCGTTTGCGCTGATTT
TCAGCGCCCAAGAGCTGCGGGCCACCGTGGTCGGTCTGATCCTGTGGTTCGGGGCGCTCTATGCGTTCCG
AATCATGGCGAAGGCCGATCCGAAGATGCGGTTCGTGTACCTGCGTCACCGCCGGTACAAGCCGTATTAC
CCGGCCCGCTCGACCCCGTTCCGCGAGAACACCAATAGCCAAGGGAAGCAATACCGATGATCCAAGCAAT
TGCGATTGCAATCGCGGGCCTCGGCGCGCTTCTGTTGTTCATCCTCTTTGCCCGCATCCGCGCGGTCGAT
GCCGAACTGAAACTGAAAAAGCATCGTTCCAAGGACGCCGGCCTGGCCGATCTGCTCAACTACGCCGCTG
TCGTCGATGACGGCGTAATCGTGGGCAAGAACGGCAGCTTTATGGCTGCCTGGCTGTACGAGGGCGATGA
CAACGCAAGCAGCACCGACCAGCAGCGCGAAGTAGTGTCCGCCCGCATCAACCAGGCCCTCGCGGGCCTG
GGAAGTGGGTGGATGATCCATGTGGACGCCGTGCGGCGTCCTGCTCCGAACTACGCGGAGCGGGGCCTGT
CGGCGTTCCCTGACCGTCTGACGGCAGCGATTGAAGAAGAGCGCCGGCGGCATTTCGAGAGCCTGGGAAC
GATGTACGAGGGCTATTTCGTCCTCACCTTGACCTGGTTCCCGCCGCTGCTCGCCCAGCGCAAGTTCGTC
GAGCTGATGTTTGACGACGACGCGACCGCACCGGATCGCAAGGCGCGCACGCGGGGCCTCATCGACCAAT
TCAAGCGTGACGTGCGCAGCATCGAGTCGCGCCTGTCGTCGGCCGTGTCGCTCACTCGCTTGAAGGGGCA
CAAGATCGTCAACGAGGACGGCACGACCGTCACGCATGACGACTTCCTGCGCTGGCTGCAATTCTGCGTG
ACGGGCCTGCACCATCCGGTGCAGCTCCCCAGCAACCCGATGTACCTGGACGCCCTGGTCGGCGGACAGG
AAATGTGGGGCGGGGTAGTGCCCAAGGTCGGCCGCAAGTTCGTCCAGGTGGTCGCTCTCGAAGGCTTCCC
CTTGGAGTCCTATCCCGGCATCCTGACGGCGCTCGGCGAGCTGCCCTGCGAGTATCGGTGGTCGAGCCGG
TTCATCTTCATGGACCAGCACGAAGCCGTGAAGCACCTCGACAAGTTCCGCAAGAAGTGGCGGCAGAAGA
TTCGCGGCTTCTTCGACCAGGTGTTCAACACGAACACCGGCCCGGTCGATCAGGACGCGCTTTCGATGGT
GGCCGATGCTGAGGCGGCCATTGCCGAAGTCAACAGCGGCATCGTGGCCGTGGGCTACTACACCAGCGTC
GTCGTGCTGATGGATGAGGACCGCACGCGCCTGGAAGCTGCGGCCCGCGATGTTGAAAAGGCCGTCAACC
GGTTGGGCTTTGCCGCGCGCATCGAGTCCATCAACACCCTGGACGCCTTCCTTGGTAGTTTGCCGGGCCA
CGGCGTGGAAAACGTCCGCCGGCCGCTCATCAACACGATGAACCTGGCCGACCTGCTGCCGACCAGCACC
ATCTGGACCGGCAACGCGAACGCGCCATGCCCGATGTACCCGCCGCTGTCGCCGGCGCTCATGCACTGCG
TCACGCAAGGATCAACGCCGTTCCGGCTGAACCTGCACGTGCGCGACCTCGGCCACACCTTTATGTTCGG
GCCGACCGGCGCAGGTAAATCGACGCACCTGGCGATCCTCGCCGCGCAGCTCCGTCGCTATGCCGGCATG
TCGATCTTCGCCTTTGACAAGGGCATGTCGATGTACCCGCTGGCCGCCGGCATCCGTGCGGCCACGAAGG
GCACCAGCGGCCTGCACTTCACCGTGGCGGCCGACGACGAACGCCTGGCGTTCTGCCCGTTGCAGTTCCT
GAGCACCAAGGGCGACCGTGCTTGGGCGATGGAGTGGATCGACACCATCCTGGCGTTGAACGGCGTCGAA
ACGACCCCGGCCCAGCGCAACGAAATCGGCAACGCGATCATGAGCATGCACGCCAGCGGCGCGCGCACGC
TCTCCGAGTTCAGCGTGACGATTCAGGATGAGGCGATCCGCGAGGCGATCCGCCAGTACACCGTCGATGG
CGCAATGGGCCATCTGCTCGACGCCGAAGAGGACGGCTTGGCGCTGTCCGACTTTACAGTGTTCGAGATC
GAAGAGCTGATGAACCTCGGCGAGAAATTCGCCCTGCCTGTGTTGCTCTACCTGTTCCGCCGTATCGAGC
GCGCCCTGACGGGCCAGCCGGCCGTCATCATCCTGGACGAAGCCTGGTTGATGCTCGGCCACCCGGCATT
CCGCGCGAAGATCAGGGAATGGCTCAAGGTGCTGCGTAAGGCCAACTGCCTTGTGCTGATGGCAACGCAG
AGCCTGTCCGACGCCGCCAACAGCGGCATCCTGGACGTGATCGTGGAATCGACCGCGACCAAGATTTTCC
TGCCGAATATTTACGCCAGGGATGAGGACACGGCGGCCCTGTACCGCCGCATGGGCCTGAACGCTCGCCA
GATCGAGATTCTGGCCCAGGCCGTTCCCAAGCGTCAGTACTACTACGTGTCGGAAAACGGCCGCCGTCTC
TACGACCTGGCACTTGGCCCGCTCGCGCTCGCGTTCGTCGGCGCATCCGACAAGGAATCCGTCGCCATCA
TCAAGAACCTGGAAGCCAAGTTCGGCGACCAGTGGGTGGATGAATGGCTGCGTGGCCGGGGCCTCGCCCT
TGATGAATACCTGGAGGCAGCATGAGTTTTGCAGACACGATCAAGGGCTTGATCTTCAAGAAGAAGCCCG
CAACGGCCGCAGCAGCGGCGACGCCGGCCGCGACCGGCCCGCAAACCGACAACCCGTACCTGACGGCGCG
GCGCACCTGGAACGACCACGTTGGTTCCGTTGTGTCGCAAAAGCAGACCTGGCAGGTTGTCGGCATCCTT
TCGCTGATGATCGTCCTCGCGGCGGTCGGCGGCATCATCCACATCGGCAGCCAGTCGAAGTTCGTGCCCT
ATGTCTACGAGGTAGACAAGCTCGGGCAGACGGCCGCCGTGGGGCCGATGACCAGGGCGTCGAAAGCCGA
TCCGCGTGTCATTCACGCCTCGGTGGCTGAGTTCGTCGGCGATGCTCGCCTGGTGACGCCGGACGTAGCT
TTGCAGCGCAAGGCCGTCTACCGCCTCTATGCCAAGCTCGGGCCGAATGACCCGGCCACCGCCAAGATGA
ACGAATGGCTCAACGGCACCGCCGACGCCAGCCCGTTCGCTCGCGCGGCCGTCGAAACGGTCAGCACCGA
AATCACTTCCGTAATCCCGCAGACGCCCGACACCTGGCAGGTCGATTGGGTCGAGACGACGCGCGACAGG
CAAGGCGTGGTGAAAGGCCAGCCCGTGCGCATGCGGGCCTTGGTGACGGTCTACGTCGTCGAGCCGACGG
CGGACACCAAGGAAGAACAACTGCGAAACAACCCGGCCGGGATCTACGTCCTGGACTTCTCCTGGTCGAG
ACTTCTGTGAGGCACTGAATTATGAAAAAGGAACTGTTTGCTTTGGTCCTGGCCGCGTCCGTTAGCGTGC
CTGCATTTGCCGCCGATCCCGGCGCGGACCTGACTGACCTCTATTTTTCCGGCAAGAACCCGGAGCTGAC
CGCGCAAGAGCGGGCGGCCATCGCCATCGCCAAGAAGTGGGAGGCGGGTACCGCCGGCATGCGGCCGGTG
GCCGGCCCCGGTGGTTCGGTGCGCTTCCTGTTCGGCGCGCAGCAGCCGAGCATCGTATGCGCCGTGCTGC
AAGTGTGCGACGTGGCCCTGCAACCCGGCGAGCAAGTCAACTCGATCAACCTGGGCGACACCGCCCGTTG
GACGGTCGAGCCGGCCATTACCGGCAGCGGCGCGAACGAAACCCAGCACCTCATCATCAAGCCGATGGAT
GTGGGCCTGGAAACCAGCCTGGTCGTGACCACGGACCGCCGCAGCTACCACATGCGCCTGCGCTCGCATC
GCACGCAGTACATGCCGCAGGTGTCGTTCACCTACCCGGAAGATGCCCTTGCGAAGTGGGACGCCATCAA
GAACCGCGAACAGCGGGATCGCGTCGAGAAAACCATTCCGCAGACCGGCGAGTACCTGGGCAACCTGAGC
TTCAACTACTCCGTCAGCGGGTCCACGTCGTGGAAGCCGGTGCGCGTCTACAACGACGGCAAGAAAACCA
TCATCCAGATGCCGCACTCGATGGAACAGACCGAAGCGCCGACGCTCCTGGTCGTTCGCAGGGAGGGCGG
CCTGTTCTCCGACGATGAAACGGTGATGGTCAACTACCGGGTCCAGGGCGACCGCTACATCGTCGATACG
ATTTTCGACAAGGCCATCCTCATCGCGGGCGTGGGCAGCAGCCAGGACCGCGTGACCATTTCAAGGGGGA
ACTAAACCATGCGTAAGATTCTGACCGTCATCGCACTCGCGGCCACGTTGGCCGGCTGCGCGACCTCCAA
GTACGGCAGCTTCGTCCAGGACGCGCCGGCCGCCTACAACCAGACCATTGCGACCGACGCGGTGAAGCAG
CTCGTCAAGCTCTACCCGCCGGCGCAAACCAAGCTGGAATTGCAGCAGGCTACGCCCGATCCGTTCGGCA
TTGCCCTGGTCACTGACCTTCGCGCCCAGGGCTATGCTGTCATGGAGTACAAGCCCGACGGCAACGCGGC
CGCAGCTCCGGCTGCTGCGTCCTCGGCCGCTGCGAAGCCGGCAACGCCGCAAGCCCAGGGCGGCTATCCG
CTGCGCTACGTGCTGGACCAATTCAGCGACAGCAACCTGTATCGCCTGACCGTCATGGTCGGCTCTCAAT
CGCTCACGCGCGCCTACCTCGCCCAAAACAACACGATGGTCCCGGCCGGCGCATGGGTTCGGAAGGAGTA
AGCCAATGAGCGAAGATCAAATGGCACCGGACGCATCGCCAGATGCGGTCAAGCCGAAAAGCGGGGTTCG
CCGCGTCAACAACATGCCGATGTACCTCATCGGCGGTGTGCTCGGCATCTTCCTGCTGGTGATGGCCCTG
GTTGCTGCGGATCGCGCTGCGCAGCAGAACCAGCCGGGAGCTGCGAAGGCTGAGAAGGCCGGCAGCACCA
GCATGTTTGCCGACGAAATTGCCGGCAAACAGCAGGACGGCATCATCAAGGCCAAGCCGCTGGAGATTCC
GCCGGAACAAACCGCCCAGCAACCGACGACGGAGCTGACGCCAGCCCCGGCGCAGGGAACGACTATCACG
GTCGCACGGCCCGAGAACCTGGACCAGCCCCCGACGCCGCCGCAGGGTGCGCGCAACGAGGACCTGGACC
GCATCCGCATGGCGAAGTTGCAGATGCTGGAAGAGGCGATCAAGGCCAAGACGACGGTGCGCATCGACGC
GCCGCGCAGCCAGGGCAGCGCCGGCGGCGGTGCTCCGCAGGGCCGCGAGGAAACCCTTGCGCGCATCCAG
GAGCTGCGTCGGCAGGCTGAGAACGCCCGCGCCACCGATCCGACCGCCGCCTATCAGGCCGCGCTTGCGC
AGGCTCGCACGATGGGCGGCGCGGCAGGGGGTGGCGGTATGGGCGGCTCGGGTGCGCCGACCCTCGTGCA
GACCTCGAACCGCAGTGGTGGCGGCGCTGGCTATGGGTCGTTCGACAACCGCAGCGAGGGCGACCGTTGG
CGGCTCGACTCCCAGCCGGAAGCACCTGCAACGCCCTATGTGCTGCGCGCTGGCTTCGTCGTTCCGGCTA
CGCTTATCTCGGGCATCAACTCCGATCTGCCAGGCCAAATCATGGCCCAGGTATCGCAGTCGGTGTACGA
CACGGCGACCGGCAAGCACATGCTCATCCCCCAAGGCTCGCGCCTGGTGGGCAGCTACTCGAACGATGTG
GCCTACGGGCAGAAGCGCGTTCTGGTGGCATGGCAGCGCATCATCTTCCCCGACGGCAAGGCAATGGACA
TTGGGGCCATGCCGGGCGGCGATAGCGCTGGGTATGCAGGCTTCAACGACAAGGTCAACAACTACTACTT
CCGCACCTTCGCATCGGCATTCCTCATGTCGGGCGTCGTTGCGGGCATCAGCTTGAGTCAGGACCGTGGC
AACAGCAACAGCGGTTACGGACGACAAGACGCGGGTTCCGCGATGAGTGAAGCGTTGGGTCAACAGCTCG
GCCAAGTAACGGCGCAGATGATCGCCAAAAACTTGAATATCGCGCCGACGCTGGAAATCCGTCCGGGCTA
TCGCTTCAACGTCATTGTCACGAAAGACATGACGTTTTCTAAGCCCTACCAGGCGTTTGACTATTAACTC
CAAGGAGTAACTTATGAAGAAGCTCGCTAAGAATGTTTTAGCCGCTAAAGTAGCTCTGGTGCTGGCCCTC
TCGGTCGGCACCTTGGCGGTCACGCCTGCGCAAGCGGGCATTCCGGTCATCGACGGCACCAACCTGTCAC
AAACCACTGTCACCGCGATTCAGCAGGTTGCGCAGGTCCAGAAGCAAATCGAGGAATACCGGACGCAGTT
GCAGCAGTACGAAAACATGCTGCAAAACACGGTGGCCCCGGCCGCCTACGTGTGGGACCAGGCGCAGTCC
ACCATCAACGGCCTGATGAGCGCCGTTGATACCCTGAACTACTACAAGAACCAGGCGGGCAGCATCGACG
CTTACCTGGGCAAGTTCAAGGACGTGTCCTACTACAAGGGGTCGCCGTGCTTCTCCCTGTCGGGCTGCTC
GGAAAGCGAGCGCAAGGCGATGGAAGAGAACCGCCGCCTGGCGTCCGAATCGCAGAAAAAGGCCAACGAT
GCGCTGTTCCGTGGCCTCGATCAGCAGCAGAGCAACCTCAAGTCCGACGCCGCCACGCTGGAGCAATTGA
AGGGCAAGGCGACGACGGCGCAGGGCCAGTTGGAAGCCCTCGGCTACGCCAACCAGTTCGCCAGCCAGCA
GGCCAACCAGCTCATGCAAATCCGTGGCCTTCTGCTTGCGCAGCAGAACGCCATCGCCACGCAGATGCAG
GCCCAGCAGGACCGGCAGGCCCAGCAGGACGCTGCGGGCGCGAAGCTGCGCGAGGGTTCGTACCGCGCAA
GCCCGTCTAAGACCTGGTGAGGGGAGGCGCGATGAAGAAATCCAACTTCATCGCAGTTGCCGCGCTGGCC
GCCGTCATGGCGGCCAGCCTGGCAGGCTGCGACAACAAGCCCGACACCGACAAGCTGACCTGCGCCGATC
TGCCGAAGGTCACGGATGCCGCTCAACGCGCGGAGCTGTTGAAGAAGTGCCCGCGCGGAGAACCGGGAGG
CTTCAAGCCCAGCGAAAAGAAAGAGTGGTGATGACGTATGAAAATCCAGACTAGAGCTGCCGCGCTCGCG
GTCCTGATGCTGGCCTTGATGCCGGTAGCGGCATACGCCCAAATCGACAATTCGGGCATCCTCGACAACG
TATTGCAGCGCTACCAGAACGCCGCGAGCGGCTGGGCCACTGTCGTCCAGAACGCCGCAACCTGGCTGTT
CTGGACCTTGACCGTGATTAGCATGGTCTGGACCTTCGGCATGATGGCACTGCGCAAGGCCGACATTGGC
GAGTTCTTCGCCGAGTTCGTGCGGTTCACCATCTTCACCGGCTTCTTCTGGTGGCTGCTGACCAACGGCC
CGAATTTCGCGTCGTCCATCTATGCGTCCCTGCGGCAGATTGCAGGCCAGGCAACGGGGTTGGGGCAGGG
GCTTTCGCCGTCCGGCATCGTCGATGTTGGCTTCGAGATTTTCTTCAAGGTGATGGACGAAACCTCGTAC
TGGTCGCCGGTCGATAGCTTCGTCGGTGCCTCGTTGGCGGCCGCCATCCTCTGCATCCTGGCCCTGGTCG
GCGTGAATATGCTTCTGCTCCTGGCGTCCGGATGGATTCTTGCCTACGGCGGTGTGTTCTTCCTGGGCTT
CGGCGGCTCGCGCTGGACCTCGGACATGGCGATCAACTACTACAAGACCGTCCTCGGGGTCGCCGCGCAG
CTCTTCGCAATGGTGCTGCTCGTAGGCATCGGCAAGACCTTCCTCGATGACTACTACAGCCGCATGAGCG
AAGGCATCAACTTCAAGGAACTTGGAGTGATGCTGATCGTCGGCCTGATCCTGCTCGTTCTGGTCAACAA
GGTGCCGCAGCTCATCGCCGGCATCATCACCGGCGCGAGCGTCGGCGGTGCTGGTATCGGCCAGTTCGGC
GCTGGCACGCTCGTCGGTGCGGCCGCGACGGCCGGCGCGGCAATCGCAACTGGCGGCGCATCTATCGCGG
CCGGCGCTGCGGCGGCGGCCGGTGGCGCGCAGGCCATCATGGCGGCCGCGTCGAAGGCCAGCGATAACGT
CTCTGCCGGCACTGACATTCTGTCGAGCATGATGGGCGGCGGCGGTGGCGGCGGCGGTGGTAGCGCCGGC
ACCAGCGGCGGCGACGGCGGCGGCTCGGGTGGCGGCGGTGGCTCGGGCGGCGGTGAAACCCCGATGGCCT
CGGCCGCCGGCGACAACAGCAGCGGCGCACGCGGCGGCAGTTCGGGCGGCGGCTCGGGTGGTGGCCGTTC
GTCTGGCGGTATCGGTGCCACGGCGGCCAAGGGCGGCCGGATCGCGGCCGATACCGTCGCCAACCTGGCG
AAAGGTGCCGGCTCGATTGCCAAGGCCAAGGCCGGCGAAATGCGCGCATCGGCCCAGGAACGCATCGGCG
ATACCGTAGGCGGCAAGATCGCGCAGGCAATTCGCGGCGCGGGTGCGGCGGCGCAGACCGCTGCAACCGT
CGCCGATAGCAACAGCCAGGCGCAGGAACAACCTGCACCGGCACCCGCACCGTCGTTCGACGACAACAGC
CTTTCCGCAAGCAACAACAGGGAAGCGGCCGCCGACGCGGATTCCGAAGTGGCGAGCTTCGTCAACAAGC
CCGCCCAATCCTGAAACGACTCTTAGGAGCTACGACCATGCAACTGAAAAAAGCGTTCTCGTCGGCCGCC
CTGGTGGTGGCCTTGGGCCTCGGCGCAACTGGCTCGGCCAGCGCGCAAGACGTGCTGACGGGCGATACCC
GCCTGGCCTGCAAGGCCATTCTGTGCCTGTCCACGGGCAGCCGGCCCAGCGAGTGCAGCCCGTCGCTCTC
GCGGTACTTCGGCATCCACAAGCGCAAGCTGTCGGACACGCTCAAGGCGCGGCTGAACTTCCTCAACCTC
TGCCCGGTATCGAACCAGACGCCGGAAATGCAGACGCTCGTTTCCTCGATTTCGCGCGGGGCCGGGCGCT
GCGATGCGTCCTCGCTGAACTCCGTGCTGCGTGAGTGGCGGAGCTGGGACGACCAGTTCTACATCGGCAA
CCGCCTGCCGGACTACTGCGCGGCCTACACCGGCCATGCCTATACCGACTTCAACACGACCGCGCCGCGC
TACGTCGGCACGCCGGAAGAGGGCGGCTATTGGATCGAGGCGGCCGACTACGACCGCGCGCTCAAGGAGT
ACGAGGCGAAGCTGAAAGAGCGGCAGCAGCAGTACGGTCGCTATGGCAGCGACGCCTACCGTCGGTTCGA
GCGGTAAGGGGAGGGGATAGCGATGCCGTTTGCCAAGCTGCTGGCACGGAACGCTCTGCCGGTGGTCGCC
CTGGTGGCGGCCACTGGCTTCGGTGCGGCGGATGCGACCGCCGCACGGCTCTTCCCCGATCTGTCGGAAC
AGATGGAAGAGCGCGTTGTGTGCTCGGTGTCTGCGGCCGCGAAGTACGAGATTCCGGCCAACATTCTTCT
CGCCATTCGGGAAAAGGAGGGCGGCAAGCCGGGCCAGTGGGTCAAGAACACCAATGGCACCTATGACGTG
GGCGAGCTGCAATTCAACACCGCCTACCTGGGCGACCTGGCGAAGTATGGGATCACGGCCCAGGACGTTG
CTGCGGCAGGCTGCTATCCCTATGACCTGGCGGCCTGGCGGTTGCGCGGGCACATTCGCAACGACAGGGG
CGATCTGTGGACACGCGCCGCTAACTATCACTCGCGCACGCCGTCGAAGAACGCGATCTATCGCGCCGAT
CTGATGGTGAAGGCCGACAAGTGGGCGAAGTGGCTGTATGCGCGTTTCGTCACCGTCAACTATGGCCCCA
GCTCGCCGGCGCAGCCGGCAGGGAAGGGGACCACACTTGCGGCCGCTGATACGTCGGCAGCAGCGCCGGC
CGAAGCGCAGCCGATGAAGCAAGGCCGGATCACCCGCACCAGCCTCCGCAGCTCGGGTTACGTACCCCGG
CAGCTCATCATCAACAACACGCCATAAGGAGGAACGGCCGTTTAGCGGCTAAAGCCTATGGGCATTCGCA
ACCTGACGCAGCGATACATGAACGGGGCCAGGGCCTACGCGGCCTGGGCGGCATCGCAGGCGAAAGCGCC
GTTTGATCTTCTGGTACTGGGCATCGGGCCTGTCATCGTCTTTGGCCTGGTCGCGCATACGCTGCTCGCG
TTCCTGCCCACATGGGCCATGTACGCCGCCGGCGCTCTGCTGGTCCTCGCGGCCCTGCCTTTGGCGCTGC
ACGTCCTCCGGGAATACGCGCTGCGCTATGGGCGCAAATAGCGCCCTGCAGGGCGTTCTTACTCCAAGGG
GGAGGGCATGAATACACGCGCCATGAACGACGCCAGCGGCCGGGCCTCGCTGCCTGCCATGGTGATCGCC
GACGGCACCATTGAAGCCTTGAAGTGGCTCGCCTTGCTTGCCATGACCGGGGATCACGTCAACAAGTACC
TGTTCAACGGTACGCTGCCATATCTGTTCGAGGCGGGGCGCTTGGCCCTGCCTCTTTTCGTTTTCGTCCT
GGCGTACAACCTCGCCCGCCCGGGCGCGCTCGAGCGCGGTTTGTACGGGCGAGCGATGAAACGCCTGTTG
GCCTTCGGCCTGGTCGCCTCGGTCCCGTTCATTGCGTTGGGTGGAGTGGTGGGCGGATGGTGGCCGCTGA
ACGTCATGTTCACGCTGTTGGCCGCAACCGCGATGCTCTACCTGGTCGAGCGCGGCCGCTCGGTCGCTCC
TATAGCGCTGTTCGTCGTGGCCGGCGGCCTGGTCGAGTTCTGTTGGCCGGCGCTGCTGCTGGCCGCGTCT
GTCTGGTTGTACCTCAAGCGCCCGACGTGGGCGGCCGCGTTGATGGCGCTGCTGTCTTGCGCGTCCCTGT
GGTACATCAATGGCAACCTTTGGGCGCTTGCTGTTGTGCCCCTGGTGATCGTCGCCGCCGGCGTCGATCT
TCGTGTCCCGCGCCTGCGCTGGGCCTTTTACACGTACTACCCGCTGCATCTTGCCGCTCTTTGGCTGATC
CGCATTCCGATGCGCGAGGCGGGCTACTTGTTTTTCACCTGACCTTTGAGATTCCAATATGCAATTGCTC
AAGAAATGCACCATCGCGGCCCTGCCGCTGCTCGCCCTGTCCGGCTGCGCACTGCTGAACATCCCCATGC
CGACGCCGCCCGGTTCGACCCCGCCGGAAATGCTGACCGTGCCAGTGGCGCAAATCTGCCGCGACGCTGA
CAAGAACCCTGTTCGGGCAACGGAGCTGTACGGCAAGAAAGGGTTGTCGGCCACCGGCAAGGTGCAGGTG
ATTTCCGAAGGCTTCAAGCCTCGCTATCGGGTGCTGCTGCGCGCTGGCAGCGCCTCGGTCCATGCTGGGA
CCGATAACCAGCTCGCCATCAAGTCGGTTTCCACCGGCCAGACCACGCGCGTCACTGGCACCGTGAAGGA
CGTGTCCTACGACCATAACGGCTGCTCGATCTCGCTTGACGATGCGAAGTTCTACTGAGGGGAGGGCGGC
GGATGCTGACACGGTTGAAGGGCTTCCTTGCTCGTCGCCGCGAGTTGAAGGAACTGGATGTGTCCGTGGT
GAGCCGGCCCCGGCCGGCTCCGGCGGAATTGGTCCAGGTTGATGCACGCGAGGCCGTTTGGCGCGTGCCG
GTGCCCGGCCAGGCCGACCGCTTCATGTCGGCCAAGCCTGGCGCGATCAACGATGAAATGTTCGTGGTTC
GGGTGGACACCGAAGCGTTCTATCGGGCTTGGCTGCGCAGCAGCTCGACGGGCCGCGAAACGCGGTCGGA
CAACTGCCCGCTGCGCTCGGAAATGCCGCAGGACTACAAGTTCAAGCACGCCGTCCAGGGCTTCGCGCAC
GGCAGGGAAAATCCTGTGCCGCTGGCCTTCGCCGGCGCGCACCAGGAGCGCCACCGGGTGGACATTGGTT
TCAGCAACGGGGTCACGCGCTCGTTCTGGCTGATTGCCAACAAGGCTCCGTCGTTCCCGATCCAGGTCCA
CGGCCGGGAGTCGGCCGAGCTGCTGAACAAGGTTTGCGGCCTCGATCCTGCGCCGCTGTCGTTCACGGAA
CTGTTCGCGCAGGCCCAACGCCAGGCTCCGCAGGTCGCCACACCGGCCCGGCCTGCGCCGGCAGCGGCCA
CCCGGCCAGCTCCCAAGGTGCAGCCACGCCCCGGCCGAAGCGGCCCGCGCAAAGGCCGCGGACTCTGACT
ACAACCGTGCGCAAGGCGCATTAGGGAGGATGTATGTATGTAATCGCCTGCGGCATCGTTGCCGGCTTGG
CGGCTGCGGTGGCCCTGTTGGGCTTCACGCCGATGATGGAGGCGCTTGCCGCCGGCGAACGCCGCAAGGC
ACTCGCGCAATGGACGCGGACGATGTTCCTGGTGCTGCTGCCTGTCGTGCTGATGTGCGCGCCCATCGGG
TCCAGCATTTACGACGCCGTGCAAGCGGACGCTGGCAAGCCCATCGCTTTCCACAACGGCCGGATCACGG
TCGTCATGGCCCTGGTCGGCAGCTTGGCCGTTGTCCTGGTCGCGGCTGCGCGTGCGGTGGTCAACCGCAA
GCATGCCAGCTTCTGGTTCGTCGGCTGGGTGATGGCGTCGGTTTTGGCCGGCGGCGTCGGCGCGATCGCC
AGCGCGAAGCAACTGGCGTTCCTCGGCGAACATAGCGGCATGGTGGCCTTCGGCTTCTTCCGCGACCAGG
TGAAGGACATGCACTGCGATGCGGACGTGATCCTGGCCCGGTGGGATGAAAAGGCGAACTCGCCGGTGGT
CTACCGCTGCCCGAAGGCGTACCTGCTCAACAGGTTCGCATCCGCGCCCTTCGTGCCCTGGCCGGACTAC
ACCGAGGGGGAAAGCGAGGATCTAGGTAGGGCGCTCGCAGCGGCCCTGCGGGACGCGAAAAGGTGAGAAA
AGCCGGGCACTGCCCGGCTTTATTTTTGCTGCTGCGCGTTCCAGGCCGCCCACACTCGTTTGACCTGGCT
CGGGCTGCATCCGACCAGCTTGGCCGTCTTGGCAATGCTCGATCCGCCGGAGCGAAGCGTGATGATGCGG
TCGTGCATGCCGGCGTCACGTTTGCGGCCGGTGTAGCGGCCGGCGGCCTTCGCCAACTGGACACCCTGAC
GTTGACGCTCGCGCCGATCCTCGTAGTCGTCGCGGGCCATCTGCAAGGCGAGCTTCAAAAGCATGTCCTG
GACGGATTCCAGAACGATTTTCGCCACTCCGTTCGCCTCGGCGGCCAGCTCCGACAGGTCCACCACGCCA
GGCACGGCCAGCTTGGCCCCTTTGGCCCGGATCGACGCAACCAGGCGCTCGGCCTCGGCCAACGGCAAGC
GGCTGATGCGGTCGATCTTCTCCGCAACGACGACTTCACCAGGTTGCAGGTCCGCGATCATGCGCAGCAG
CTCGGGCCGGTCGGCGCGTGCGCCGGACGCCTTCTCGCGGTAGATGCCGGCGACGTAGTACCCGGCGGCC
CGCGTGGCCGCTACAAGGCTCTCCTGGCGTTCAAGATTCTGCTCGTCCGTACTGGCGCGCAGGTAGATGC
GGGCGACCTTCAACCTTCGTCCCTCCGGTTGTTGCTCTCGCGTCGCCATTTCCACGGCTCGACGGCGTGC
GGATCGGACCAGAGGCCGACGCGCTTGCCTCGCGCCTCCTGTTCGAGCCGCAGCATTTCAGGGTCGGCCG
CGCGGCCGTGGAAGCGATAGGCCCACGCCATGCCCTGGTGAACCATCGCGGCGTTGACGTTGCGCGGCTG
CGGCGGCCGGCTGGCCAGCTCCATGTTGACCCACACGGTGCCCAGCGTGCGGCCGTAACGGTCGGTGTCC
TTCTCGTCGACCAGGACGTGCCGGCGGAACACCATGCCGGCCAGCGCCTGGCGCGCACGTTCGCCGAAGG
CTTGCCGCTTTTCCGGCGCGTCAATGTCCACCAGGCGCACGCGCACCGGCTGCTTGTCTACCAGCACGTC
GATGGTGTCGCCGTCGATGATGCGCACGACCTCGCCGCGCAGCTCGGCCCATGCCGGCGAGGCAACGACC
AGGACGGCCAGCGCGGCAGCGGCGCGCAGCATGGCGTAGCTTCGGCGCTTCATGCGTGGCCCCATTGCTG
ATGATCGGGGTACGCCAGGTGCAGCACTGCATCGAAATTGGCCTTGCAGTAGCCGTCCAGCGCCACCCGC
GAGCCGAACGCCGGCGAAAGGTACTCGACCAGGCCGGGCCGGTCGCGGACCTCGCGCCCCAGGACGTGGA
TGCGCCGGCCGCGTGTGCCGTCGGGTCCAGGCACGAAGGCCAGCGCCTCGATGTTGAAGTCGATGGATAG
AAGTTGTCGGTAGTGCTTGGCCGCCCTCATCGCGTCCCCCTTGGTCAAATTGGGTATACCCATTTGGGCC
TAGTCTAGCCGGCATGGCGCATTACAGCAATACGCAATTTAAATGCGCCTAGCGCATTTTCCCGACCTTA
ATGCGCCTCGCGCTGTAGCCTCACGCCCACATATGTGCTAATGTGGTTACGTGTATTTTATGGAGGTTAT
CCAATGAGCCGCCTGACAATCGACATGACGGACCAGCAGCACCAGAGCCTGAAAGCCCTGGCCGCCTTGC
AGGGCAAGACCATTAAGCAATACGCCCTCGAACGTCTGTTCCCCGGTGACGCTGATGCCGATCAGGCATG
GCAGGAACTGAAAACCATGCTGGGGAACCGCATCAACGATGGGCTTGCCGGCAAGGTGTCCACCAAGAGC
GTCGGCGAAATTCTTGATGAAGAACTCAGCGGGGATCGCGCTTGACGGCCTACATCCTCACGGCTGAGGC
CGAAGCCGATCTACGCGGCATCATCCGCTACACGCGCCGGGAGTGGGGCGCGGCGCAGGTGCGCCGCTAT
ATCGCTAAGCTGGAACAGGGCATAGCCAGGCTTGCCGCAGGCGAAGGCCCGTTTAAGGACATGAGCGAAC
TCTTTCCCGCGCTGCGGATGGCCCGCTGCGAACACCACTACGTTTTTTGCCTGCCGCGTGCGGGCGAACC
CGCGTTGGTCGTGGCGATCCTGCATGAGCGCATGGACCTCATGACGCGACTTGCCGACAGGCTCAAGGGC
TGATTTCAGCCGCTAAAAATCGCGCCACTCACAACGTCCTGATGGCGTACTTACCCAAAGAACAGCTAGG
AGAATCATTTATGCTCAGCACACTTCCACAAGCTCATGCAACTTTCTTGAACCGCATCCGCGATGCGGTC
GCTTCCGATGTTCGCTTCCGCGCTCTTCTGATCGGCGGCTCTTACGTTCACGGAGGACTCGATGAGCACT
CCGATTTGGATTTCGACATCGTTGTTGAGGACAACTGCTACGCAGATGTCTTGTCTACACGCAAGGATTT
TGCCGAGGCACTGCCCGGCTTCCTCAACGCGTTCACCGGCGAACATGTAGGAGAACCGCGCCTTCTGATC
TGCCTATATGGTCCGCCACTGCTACACATCGATTTGAAGTTTTCTCTTGCTTCCGATCTCGACCAGCAAA
TCGAGCGGCGGGCGGTTCTGTTTGCTCGTGATCCGGCAGAGATCGAGAAGCGCATTGAGGCGGCAGCGGT
GGCATGGCCAAACCGTCCCTCCGAGTGGTTCGAAGCACGGTCATGGTTAGATACGGAACCCAATGCTTGG
GCAGGCACGGTGGAGTCGGAGGTTTTGGACATTACGTGTGGTGGGCCTTTGTTGGAGGTGAAAAAGGTGA
AAGAGGTGAAAGAGGTGAAAGAGGTGAAAGTGGCGAAAGAGACGAAAATGGTGAATTAGCTCAATTATTG
TGTGCGACGGGGTTGCTAAGTCCATTTCCCCCGCTGCGAGCGTGCTGGTGAGAGCGACCGTGAATTGCTA
CCCGAGTGAGTTTCTTCGAAAACAAGTCAGGTGTACGATTGAACAGGAGGATCATAATCAATCGAGACAT
TTTTCTCATTGGCCCTGATTTACGATCATATTGCTCAGTATCAAGTAAGCATACACATTGGGACCAAAAA
TAAAAATCTAAAATTCTGAACAAGGTGTAGCAAAGCGTGGAATGTTAGATATTGAAGTTGATTCGAAATT
AAGGTGGTTTCACGAAAAAATTGATTATAAGGCACGGCGTTGTATTGTGTTGGTGTTGCCACGTGAGGGG
CCCGATTCTCACGGTTAAGCACATGGTAGATCCTCGGGAAAAGTGGCAAAGGTCGCCCGGGGAATTAAGG
AATAACCACCTTATTGCCGAGCAATGCACCCCGGAATTTGTAACAATAACCACAGGAGTCTATTTTCCCA
GTAGCTGCGGTGCCTGGCATCGGTGCCGCATAGGCAACTTATGCTCTTATGGGGCTAGGGCCGTCTAAGG
GAATATTCATGTGAGCAAGCGCATGGGGATTTACGAATGACGTGACTTTTCTCTTGCCGATTTCCGTTTG
CCCTTTCGGGATCGGACTTTTGGCGCGGGAAGCGCTAGCCCGGAGCGTCGACCACCTTCCACGTCCGCGT
GACTGTATACTGTGGCCGAGCCCATGGAGCGGATTGCCCCGGCGCAACGCATATTTAAGGCGCGACGATA
TCCGCCACATTTTCATTTCTCCATTAATTGTCAAACACTTTTAATTCAACTACAACACAATGTCTACTAC
TTTGGATGATACTGCTTATAGATACAGAACTTCTGTTCCAGGTGATGCTGAAGCTATTGAAGCTTTGGAT
GGTTCTTTCACTACCGATACTGTTTTTAGAGTTACTGCTACTGGTGATGGTTTCACTTTGAGAGAAGTTC
CAGTTGATCCACCATTGACTAAGGTTTTCCCAGATGATGAATCCGATGATGAATCCGATGCTGGTGAAGA
TGGTGATCCAGATTCTAGAACTTTCGTTGCTTATGGTGATGATGGTGATTTGGCTGGTTTCGTTGTTGTT
TCTTATTCTGGTTGGAACAGAAGATTGACTGTTGAAGATATTGAAGTTGCTCCAGAACATAGAGGTCATG
GTGTTGGTAGAGCTTTGATGGGTTTGGCTACTGAATTCGCCAGAGAAAGAGGTGCTGGTCATTTGTGGTT
GGAAGTTACCAATGTTAATGCTCCAGCTATTCATGCTTATAGAAGAATGGGTTTCACTTTGTGTGGTTTG
GATACTGCTTTATACGATGGTACTGCTTCCGATGGTGAACAAGCTTTGTATATGTCTATGCCATGTCCAT
AACTAGCCAACAAGCTCTAGGTGGGCATCAGCTTAAGGGGTGTCTGTTTATTGCTTAGAAATGTCCTTAC
GGAATAATACGCAGGAATGTCGTTATATTTTCAATATACACTGATATTAAATAACATGTAGGCAGTAAAG
CGGTGTGTTCGAGTGTGGATTTAGCGTTATAGGATTAAAGGGTGTATGCGAGTATAAGGAAGTGTTGAGA
AATGTGAAACATAAGAAGAGAGTGAGGAGGCAAGAGTGTAGTGAACATAGAGGGGTGTATAAAGGAGTGA
GCATGGAGAAAGTGTAGTGAGCGAGCAGTGGATGGACTGGAATGGCATCAGCTTGGGCTATGCGCGACTT
ATCAAGATATATAGGAAACTACAATAAGAACGACATCGAAACGACTACTACTCCATGGATGTCGTACTAG
ATCACGAGTTCCGCCTATACCGCAGCTACCAGGTCCCCACGTTCAGCGAGGCTCACAGAGCAGGACTCTC
GGCCCTCGTCGCCCAGTACCTTTACATCAAGTACTCGTCGGCAGCCACGGATCCCACCCCCAGGTACCGT
AGTGCCCAAGATATCCAAGTGGTGGCCAGGAGTGCCCGAACAACATACCATGGAGTTGAGGTTAGTTATC
TCACCATGAAGCATGCCTTGGCGACACAAGTGGTTGTGTTTCTTGAACATGGCGAGCGGTACATTGCGCT
AATCAGGTCCTCCACGCCGTTGTTTTTGGTGCAGGCGCTTGAGTCGTTGGACATGGAAACACCGTTGATT
CTCTCTCCACTTAAGCTCTCGAGTGCGGCAGTACGTGAATGTTTCAATGGGTTGGACGGTGTGGGTTCGG
GCACTTGGAGTATATTGGGCGATGTGGAGTTCACGTTTGGTCCTGTTAAGCCTTTGGCCGAGAACTCGTT
GAAGGAGATGATCGTGGAGATCCCATCCAAGGATATGAAGGAACTCACCACCAGTATAGGCACGGGCTCG
AAGCCCATTGAAAGGGTGTTTGTAGGGATAACAGGGTAATATCAAGCTTGCCTCGTCCCCGCCGGGTCAC
CCGGCCAGCGACATGGAGGCCCAGAATACCCTCCTTGACAGTCTTGACGTGCGCAGCTCAGGGGCATGAT
GTGACTGTCGCCCGTACATTTAGCCCATACATCCCCATGTATAATCATTTGCATCCATACATTTTGATGG
CCGCACGGCGCGAAGCAAAAATTACGGCTCCTCGCTGCAGACCTGCGAGCAGGGAAACGCTCCCCTCACA
GACGCGTTGAATTGTCCCCACGCCGCGCCCCTGTAGAGAAATATAAAAGGTTAGGATTTGCCACTGAGGT
TCTTCTTTCATATACTTCCTTTTAAAATCTTGCTAGGATACAGTTCTCACATCACATCCGAACATAAACA
ACCGGATCCTACAATTATGTTACAGTCCATCCCAGCTTTACCTGTTGGTGATATTAAAAAAAGTATTGGT
TTTTACTGCGATAAATTAGGATTTACATTGGTACATCATGAAGATGGTTTTGCTGTATTAATGTGCAACG
AAGTTAGAATACATTTATGGGAAGCCAGTGATGAAGGTTGGAGATCTCGATCCAATGATAGTCCAGTCTG
TACTGGTGCTGAATCATTCATTGCTGGTACCGCTTCTTGTAGAATTGAAGTAGAAGGTATAGATGAATTA
TATCAACATATCAAACCATTAGGTATTTTGCATCCTAACACCTCTTTGAAAGATCAATGGTGGGATGAAA
GAGATTTTGCTGTCATTGACCCTGATAATAATTTGATCTCCTTCTTTCAACAAATAAAAAGTTAACTCGA
GTCAGTACTGACAATAAAAAGATTCTTGTTTTCAAGAACTTGTCATTTGTATAGTTTTTTTATATTGTAG
TTGTTCTATTTTAATCAAATGTTAGCGTGATTTATATTTTTTTTCGCCTCGACATCATCTGCCCAGATGC
GAAGTTAAGTGCGCAGAAAGTAATATCATGCGTCAATCGTATGTGAATGCTGGTCGCTATACTGCTGTCG
ATTCGATACTAACGCCGCCATCCAGTTGCTTACGCTCTAGTTCTCCTTAGTAGGTTCTCGCGCGGCGTTG
CCGCTGTTCTTGCTGCTCGATGTCTTGCTGCTTGAGCTGCTGCACCTTCTGCCGCTGGCCCTCGTCGAGA
AGCACCTTGCCGACAGCACTTCTCACCTGGCGTTCAACCCCGTCCTTGCCCAGGCTGCTGCGCTCGGACA
GGTCGTTGAAATCGGTGTGCTTCTTCATGTTCGACAGGGCGGCGAGCTGGCCATCGTTCAACAGCGATTC
CTTGAGCTTGGCCGTGTCGGCCTCGCTCAACTGGACCTTGCCGGCCGCCGCGTCCGCGAGGCGCTTTTCA
GCGTGCAAATGGTTGCGGTAGTTCTCCGGGGTGATCGGCGGCAGCTCCTTCGGGTAGGCGTTCTCGCCCG
GCGCGAAGATTGGGAAGATGGCCTTGCCGCCGACCGCCTTGGCGGCCTCCTGTGCCTTCGTCCTGCCGGG
ATTCACGCCCTGGGTGATCTGCACCTGGCGGTCGTCGTCGCCGGCGATCACAACGGGCTTGTCCGGGAAT
TTCGCGTGCAGGGCCTCGGCAACAGCCTGTAGGTTGCCGGAATCGAACGCGGCGACAGTCGCGTGCCCCA
GCGCTTCGGCCACTGTGGCGGCGGTGGCATAGCCTTCGCCGATCACCAGCGCCGGCGCGGCCGCGAGCGC
ATCCATGCCACCGACGACATGGAAGCATCCTTCCTTGCGGCTGTCCTTGGCGAAGCGCTTGGTGCCGTCC
TCCTGGATGTACTGCATGGTCCATTGCTTGCCGTCGGCGTCGTAGGCCGGGATGTAGGTTTTCTGGCCCT
CCTGGTCGGTAAGGACGCCGGCGTGCACCTGTAGACCCTTGTCGCGCAGGTACGGCGTCGGTTCCGTGAT
GGGAACCAGGCTTTGCGCCTGGCGGCCGATGCGCTGCGCCGTGGCTTCGTGCTGGCGTTCTTGTTCCTCG
GCACGCGCGGCCAGCTTGGCCGCCGCCTCGGCCTGCATCTTGGCCTTCTCGGCGGGGTCCAGGGCGTAGC
CCTTGGCCTTCCACTTCATTTCGACGCCGGTGCGGTTGTTTTTGATGTAACCGGCCGGGTGGCCGTCGAG
GTGGCCGACGTAGAAGCCCGACTTCTCGCCCTTCTTGTCGCCCTCCGTTTCAATTCGGTGCTTCTTGCCG
TCCATGATGGGGTGCTCGCCGCCTGGGGTGACGACGCAGCCCATGCTTTTCAGGGCCTCCGCGAACTCAT
CTTCGGGGGTGACGGCCGGGGATTGCTGGGTGGGCACGTTGTCCGGCAGCCAGCGTTGCAGCTTGCCCAT
GTCGGCGTTCGGTCCGGCGTACCAGGACTTGGCCACCTTGTCCCACTGCGCGCCGGCCGCCTTGGCAACC
TGGCGCTCGCCGTAGGGCACGGCCAGGTAGACGCGCTCCTGGGCCGCGTTGGGGCGCTCGGCCGTGGGTT
GGGTAGGCTGGGCCTCGGCGCGGGCCTCTACGGCCGCTGTAGCGCCCTCGCGCGCCCATTTGGCGAACGG
GGCAGGGTCAACCCCTGCCGGAACGTACCAGGCGCGTTCCTGGCGGTCCCAGCGCGCTCCAAGGGCCTTC
ACCTCGTCTTTCTCCTTGAACGGCACGTTCAAGTAGGCGCGCTCGGGCTTGGCGGGGGCTTGAGCGGCCG
CCGGCTGCTCGGCGGCGTTCATGGCCTGGGCCATTTCCTGCTGCTCGCGCTCGTAGTCGGCGATCCGGCG
CTGTAGGTCCTCGTCGTGCAGCATGGCCGTGCCCTCGGCGGCCTTGCGCGCCTCCTTGGCGGCAACGCGG
TCCTCGTCGGTGCTGTTGGGATCGCGGCGAACTCGCTCTTCATGGATGCGGGCGAACTTCGCGGCCTGCT
CGTACTCGTTGGCCGTCGCGTAAGCGTCGATCACGGCCAGGCGGTCGGCGAGCGCTTCGGCATTGGTCTG
CGCGTCGGGGCCGGCGAAGTCGGCAAGCCATTGGTGGCCGCCCCACGCATGGTTCGCATAGACGCCCCAA
AACTCCGGCTCTCGGTCGCCGGCCGGCACCACGGACCGTTCGCCGTCGTGCTCGACCTCGACGTTGGCCT
GGACCTGGACGCGGCCGGTCCAATCGGCAGGCAGCTCAAAGCCCAGCGTGGTTTCGGTCAGCGCGGCCAG
CGATTGGTTGCCTTCCGCCGGCTCCGCGCCGGCGCGGTACATGCGCAGGGTCTGCGCGATCAGCTCGTCG
GCCGGCGCAATGGCCGGTCGTGCCACCTGGTCTTGCTGTTGCTCCATAGTTGCCCCCTGCGCAGGCTCGA
TGGCCTGCTGGGTCGTTTGTTCTTGAATTTGCTTCTGCTCGAACGCCAGGACGAAATCCTGGATCTTCTC
CGCGTCGGCGGCCGCGCGGAAAATCTCTAGCGGGTCCTCTTGTAGCGCCTTGATCCACGATCCGACATAG
GCCGCGTGCTGGCCGGGGTCGTGGCCGATGCCCAGCTCGTCGCCCAGGATCATGCTGGCAATCTCGGCCC
GCAGCTCTTCCTTGGCGTACCCCTCGCTCCCGAAGGGATGCGCCAGGTCGCGGTCCAGCCGCGACGGGTG
GCCGGTCCAGTGCCCCAGCTCATGGAGCGCGGTTGCGTAGTAGTTGTCGGCGCTCGGGAACTGGCCTTTG
TCGGGCAGATGGATGCTGTCCGTGGACGGCCGATAAAACGCGCGGTCGTGCTCGCCGTGGCGGATGGTGG
CACCTGACGCCGCAAGGATGTGCTCGGCCCGCTCGACGGCGCTCCAAGTCTGTTCCTTGCGTTCCAACGG
CGGCAGGCCGTCGATCTGCTCCGCATTGAACACGGTGGCGAAGAACACGCGCGGGCGTTCGAGCTGCACC
GTCACCTTGACCGGATCGCCGTTGGCATCGAGGACCGGCTTGCCGGTCTGCTCGTCGGTCTTGGTCTGCT
CTTCGCTGAACTTCCAATACTGGATCGGCGTGCCTTTCTCGCCGCGACGCACCTGTGCGCCGGCGGCAGC
GGCCTGCTTGTAGGTCATCCAGCGCGGGTCCGCATGGCCCTGGGCCATGAGCTGAATCGCGTTGATGCCC
TTGTAACGCTTCCCGGTAGTCGGGTTGAGCGGGATGAAGGAGCCGGGCATGCCCGGTTCCCACGGTTTTT
GCCACGGCGCAGTGCCGGCTTTCAGTTGCTCAATGAGGCGTTCGGCAACCTGCTCGTGGAACGGCTTTTT
GACCTCTGCCATAGCCAATTACCTCCCGTCATTGGCGGCCGCGGTCGTCGTGTCCTCGGGCACGGTCGCG
TCCACCAGGTCAATGTCGCTCTCGGCGGCGTCCTGCTCGCTCAAGGCGTCCTCGGGGAAGGCCCCGGCCT
TCTCCGCTTCTTCCGGGTCGAACTCGACCTGGAAGCCGGGCGTCATCGCATCGGCGAGCTTTTCACGCAG
GGCGGCGGCGGCGTTCGCGGTATCGTCGAACGGCGCAAAGTCGTCCTGCTGCACGGTCTTGGGATCATTC
ATCGCTTTCACTCCTGGTTGGTGCCGTTACGGCCTTTGCTGTAGTCCGGCCTGCCTTTCAGGTCGGGGTA
TGTCTGCTTGCACGTCGGGAAGTTGCTGCACCCCCACCAGAACATGCCGCGCTTCTTGCCAGGCCGACGG
GAAAGGCCGTGGCCGCAGGCCATGCACTTGTGCAGCTCGGAGACTTTCGGGGCCTCGCGCGGGACGGGCT
TGCCGCCCTTGTCGTCGCACGCGAACTTGCAGCCGTCGGCAAAGCCGGTGCAGCCCCAAAAGTATTCGTT
CTTGTCCTTCTTCTTGAGGCGTCGCAGCGGCTTGCCGCAGGACGGGCAAGGGTGCGTGTCGATCTTCATG
TTGAGGCCGTTGTCTTTGATGTTGGCGACCTCGGCGCCGATGTATTCCATCAGCTCGTTGACGAACGACA
GCGTGTCGCGCTCGCCGGCCTGGATGGCCTTCTGCTGCTCATGCCAGAGCGCGGTCATGTCGGGGAATCT
GGCCGTGTCGGGCAGTGCGTCGTACAGCTCTTCGCCGGTCGGCGTGGACACGATGTGCTTGCCCTTCTCC
ACCAGGTAGCCGCGCTCGAAAAGCGTGGCGATGATGGAGTCTCGCGTTGCCGGCGTGCCGATCCCGCCGT
GCTCGCCTTGCTTGCCCTTGTCCTTTTCGATCAAGATTTTCCGCAGGCGGTCATCGCGGATGTATTTCGC
AACGCGGGTAAGGTCCGACAGCAGAGATTCCATCGTGTACAGCGGCTGCGGTTTCGTCTCCTGCTGCTCG
GCCTTCGCATCGGTGCAGGTGCCGGCCTGGCCGTCACGCAGCTTGCGCAGGTCCTGTTCAATGTCGTCGG
CATTGCCTTCCAGGTCCTCGTTGCCGGCGTCGTTCTTGTAGAGAATCTTCCAGCCCGGCGACGTGGTGAC
GTTCGAGCGCACGCCGAAACGATGATCGCCGACCTGGGCAAGCACGTCGGTCTGGTCATACAGATGCTTC
GGCCAGAACTGCGCGACGTAGGCGCGCGCGATCAGCAGGTAAATCTTCTGCTCGGCATCGGTGAGCTTCG
ACAGGTCGGCCGTGCTTTCGGTCGGGATGATCGCGTGGTGCGCGGAAACCTTGGACGAGTTGAAGGCGCG
GCTCTTGATCGTCGGATTGGCGCGCTGCGCAGCAGCGGCCAGCATGGGGGCCGTCTGTGCGATGGCCGCC
AGCACGCCCGGCGCATCGCCGTGCTGTTCCTCGCTCAAGTATTCGCAGTCGGAACGGTTGTAGGTGATGA
GCTTGTGCTTCTCGCGCAGGGCCTGCGTAATGTCCTTCACCTGGTCCGGCTTGAAGCCGAACTTGCGCGA
GGCGTCCATTTGCAGTTTCAGCAGGTTGTAGGGCAGCGGCGCAGCCGCTTCCTTCGCCTTGGTGGTCACG
GACACGATGCGGGCGGGTTGGCCGCTCACGGCGGCCGCGATGCCCTCGGCGTGCTCCTTGTTGCTGAGGC
GGCCTTTCTCGTCCACCGGATCGCCGTCGGCGACCTGGTAACGGGCCGGGAACTGAATGCCCTCGACCTC
GAACTGGCCGTTCACCAGGTAGTAGTAGGTTTTCTGGTGGGCCGCGTTCTCGCGGCAACGGCGCACGACA
AGGCCCAGGATCGGAGTCTGCACGCGCCCCACGCTCAACAGCCCCTGATAGCCCTTCGCGCGTGCCGCAA
GCGTGTACAGGCGCGTGATGTTGAAGCCGTATAGCTGGTCGCCGACGCTGCGGGCCTCGGCCGCAGCGGA
CAGGCCGGCGAACTCGCGGTTGTCGCGCATCGCGGCGAGCTGCCGGCGCACGATCTTCACGTTGTTGTCG
TTGATAAGCAGCCGCTGCACCGGCAGACGGCAGTTGGCGTATTCCAGGATTTCATCGACCAGAAGCTGGC
CTTCGTCGTCCGGGTCGCCGGCGTGAACCACGCTTTTCGCCTGCTTCAACAGGCTGAGGATGGTCTTGAA
CTGAGCTTTCGCACCGGCATCGCCGGACGGTTTCTTGCGCCAGGGAATATGGACGATGGGCAGGTCGGCC
ATGTTCCAGTTGGCGTAGCGCTCGTCGTAGTCCTCCGGGTCTAGCAAGGCCAGCATGTGACCGTAGCACC
AGGTCACGCGGTCGGAGCCGCATTCGTAATAGCCGTCCTTGCGGCTGCCGCCGCCCAGGCCCTCGACGAT
GGCTTTTGCCAGCTCCGGTTTTTCAGCGATTACAAGGCGTTCAAATTGCATATATCCCCCTACCCTCACC
AGGTCAGAACCGGCCTGATGACGGTGATGATTTGCGAACGATTGACAGGCCCGAAGTAGCGGCCGTCGAA
AGACGTGTCGCTTACGTCGGACATAAGCAGAACCTCGGCGGTCCCCAGGGTGTAGCTGTCGGACTGATAA
CGAGGCAGCGGCCGTCCTGATGGATCGGCCTTGATGAGCGCGCTGTGAGGCAGCAGCCCGCCATTCACGC
GCACGCCGGCGTCGGTGATGGCAACCTCGTCGCCTTTAGCGGCTAAAACTCGCTTCATCATGTAGCCGTA
GTCGCCGGGGCAGAAACCGCCGGCGATGTAGCCCCGCTCCTTGGCGTCCGAAAACACGCCGACTTGCGGC
GGGCAGAACATGACGTAAGCCCCCTTCTCCACCGGCGCATTCGATTTCCAGTACAGGCCGACCGGAATGC
TTTTGGTGGTGTTGACCTTCGCGCCGGCGAGATAGGCCGCGCCGGCGAGCAACAAGGCCGCGCCGCCTCC
GATGGCGACGTACTTGGTGAGGCGCTGGAAGCGGCTCATATCGTGATCCCCTCCCCTTCCTCGACGGTGG
CCGTCTGGATCAGCTTGTCGCTGACCTTCGGAGCCGGTACGGCCGCGCGGGCCTGGAATATCGGGTCTTT
GAAGTAGAGCGGCTGCTTGCCGTAGATCGCGGGATAGCCGGCGACGTACACAACCATGTCGCCCGCCTCT
TCAATGCTGCCGTCGGCGCTCTTCTTCGGCCCCGGCATGCGCAGGCATTCATCGGGGGTCAGCAATGGCC
GCTGCACTTCCTGGAAGGTCCGCGAGACGTTGCCCAACAGCGCCGACGTGCGGCGGCCGCTCGTCGTGAT
CTGCTCCTTCACGATGGTCGTGGTGCCTGTCAGTTTTGACAGGTGCTCGGCCGTCTCCACGCGGTTCGGC
GGGTAGGCGTTCTGCACGTGGCAGTTCGACGTGATGCTTTCGTCGTGGCCGTAGCCGGTTTCGCGGCTCT
TGAGCTGGTTAATGTCCTGGCAGATGAGGTAGCACTTGATGCCGTAGCCGGCGACGAAGGCAAGGGACTC
TTGCAGGATTTCGAGCTTGCCCAGGCTGGGGAACTCGTCGAGCATCATCAGCAGACGATGCTTGTAGTGC
GCGACAGGACGGCCGTTCTCGAAGTCCATCTTGTCGGCCAGCAGCCGGACGATCATGTTGACCATGACGC
GCACCAGAGGCCGCAGACGGGCCTTGTCGTTGGGCTGCGTCACGATGAACAGGCTTACCGGGTCGTCGTG
GTGCATCAGTTGCTTGATGCGGAAGTCGGACTTGCTGACGTTGCGGGCCACAACCGGGTCGCGGTACAGG
GCCAGGTAGGACTTGGCGGTGGACAGCACGGAACCGGATTCTTCCTCCGGGCGGTCCATCATGTCGCGGG
CCGCAGAGCCGACCGCAGGGTGGTTCTGCCCGTCAACGTGGCCGTAGGTGGTCATTTCCATCCAAAGCTC
GCCCACGTCGCGGTTCGGGTCGGCAAGCATGCCGTCCACCGACGGCAGGGTGGCCGGCGTACCCTCGTTC
TTAGCCTTGTAGAGCGCGTGCAGGATGACGCCGACAAGCAGCGCCTGGCTGGTTTTCTGCCAGTGCGATT
CCAGGCCCTTGCCGTCCGGATCGACGATCAGGGTGGCAAGGTTCTGCACGTCGCCAACCTCGTACTCGGT
CCCCAAGCGGATTTCATCGAGCGGGTTCCAGCACGCGCTACCCTGCGCGGATGCCGGCTCAAAGCGCACG
ACCTTGTTGCGGGCATGCTTCTTCCGCCAGCCGGCGGTCAGCGCCCACAACTCGCCTTTCAGGTCGGTGA
TGACGGCGCTGTGCGCCCAGGAAAGCAGCGTCGGAACGACCAGGCCGACGCCCTTGCCGGAGCGCGTCGG
CGCGTAGGTCAAGACGTGCTCGGGGCCGTTGTGCCGCAGGTAGTGGAACTTGCCGTCCTTGTCCTGCCAG
CCGCCCACATAGACGCCGCTGGAAGTGGGCGGGTGTTTGCCTGACACCAGCTCGACGACGGTGCGCGGCC
GGGGCAGCAGGCCGGCGGCCTGTATGTCCTTCTTGTCGGCCCAGCGGGCCGAACCGTGCAGATAGTCGTT
CGCCTTGCCGGTGTTCGCCTTGACCATCTGCGTGACGGCCGTGCCCAGCAGGCCCACGGTCGAAACGACC
ATACCCATGCTGGCCGCGCGCATGAAATCGTCGGGATATTGGCCGTACCACTTGCCGGCCCATTGAAGGA
TCGACCAGGGCGTGTAGACGTGGTTGATATTCCAGCCAAGTCCGGCCTGATACTGGAAGGAATGGGCGAA
ATATTGCGTCGCGGTCTGCAAGCCTGCCCCAAGGGACAGGCCGGCGAGGATGGGAACGGTCTTGCTGGCC
TTCGGTTTTTTCGCCCGTATCTGTGGCCCCACGGCGTTGTTTCGGTTCTTCATCTACTCCTACCTCGGGT
AGTTTTAAGGGAGCCTCGCGGGGTCACGGTGACGGGATCACCGATGGCGAGGCGCTTCATGCGTTGCACC
GTGGCCTTATCGACGGGCAGCACCAGAATCTCGTCGTTTTCTTTCCTCAACAGGGCCAGCGCCTGGTCCT
CGACGTTCCGGGTGCCTGCATAGGACAGCGCACCAACATAATCAGTATATCGTGCATGCTTCGGTATATC
GAAGCCGTTTAGCCGCTTTTGCTCGCGCTCGGCAACATATTTCTCGGCCGCCGCGATCTGTTCGGGCTTT
AGCCCTCTTCCTGGCCCAGAAACTCCCCGTCGCAGTGCGTGAGCTGGTTCGGCTCCTTGCTGCTCCACGT
GACCAGGAACATCACGCGGCAATAGCATTTCAGCTCCGCCGGCGATGCGAACCACACCGAGTTGGGACAG
CGCTCGCAAACGGTTTTGGCTTTGGGGCGGCGGCTTTCGTCCAATGCGTCCAACGTTGGGCTTGCGGAGT
GCGACGGTTCCGCCGGCGCTGACGGCGCGAGCGTCCCGTCGGTCGCCGTCGCCGCCTGTGGCGTTGAGGG
TGGTTCTGGCTGCGGCAGGTCGAATGCCTCCATCGCCGCCGCGATCTCTTCGTCCGTCATTTCGTTCGGG
TTGCTCATGTGCTTGCTCCTTCGTCAGTAGTTCTTGACGGCGGCGCTCAAGGGCGGCGTCGTCAAAGGTG
ATTGCCAGACGGCCAGCGGCGGCCGCCTGCGCGATCCGCTCCTTGAACTCTGCTGTGCCGTTGACGGTGA
TCCGGTCGCCGAAGCGCTCCATTGCCAGGCGCAGGGCGGCGTCCAGGCCGTCCGTGGTGGCCTCGCGCGA
GACTTGCAGGCGGTCGCCGTCGTCGCGGACGGCGCTGCTGCCGACGCGATAGATGATGGTTCCCTTCTTC
GTGATGTTGTCCGTCACGGCCGCATGGCCCGGCTTGGCCTCGCCGCTGCCCTGGATGGTGTTGCCCTTGA
GGTCGCTGCGGCCCTCGCGTGCGCGCAGCGCGGCCAGGGCCTTGTCGTCGCCCTTCATCGCCTCGGCCTT
GAGCCAGTCGGCCCACGCGCGGCGCTGCGTGCGCTCCTGGACCGCCTGACGGCCCTGCCGGTACTCGCGG
TTGATCTTGTCCGGGTCGGCGCGCAGAGCCTTGTGCGCCTGCGCGTACATCAGTCGCTTTGCAATGCGCC
CCTCGCCCAGCAGCTTGATAGCGGCGCGGCGCAGCCGGTTGCTGCGCATCGCGGCTTCAATCAGGCGGTC
ACGACGCCGGCGCAGCGTGTCCAGCTCGCCCTTGCGCACGGCCCCCATTTCCTGGCGTTCAGACTGATAC
CGGGCGTATAGCTCGGTGGTGTCGATGCGGGTCTTGAGCGGCTTCGCTCGATACTCCCGCCGCCGGGGGG
CTTCGCCGCCCTCGGCTGGCGTGAATGCCCCGAATCGGGCTTCGAGCTTCGGCTTGGACAGGTCGCGCGA
AACGGTGCTGGCCTTGACCGTCGTGCCGTCGCCGGCCTCGAAGATGAAGCCGTTTCCGCGCTCGCGCAGC
TTAAGCCCGTTTTCCCGCAGGACGCGGTGCAGGTCCTCCCAGGATTGCGCCGCTTGCAGCTCCGGCAGGC
ATTCGCGCTTGATCCAGCCGACCAGGCTTTCCACGCCCGCGTGCCGCTCCATGTCGTTCGCGCGGTTCTC
GGAAACGCGCTGCCGCGTTTCGTGATTGTCACGCTCAAGCCCGTAGTCCCGTTCGAGCGTCGCGCAGAGG
TCAGCGAGGGCGCGGTAGGCCCGATACGGCTCATGGATGGTGTTTCGGGTCGGGTGAATCTTGTTGATGG
CGATATGGATGTGCAGGTTGTCGGTGTCGTGATGCACGGCACTGACGCGCTGATGCTCGGCGAAGCCAAG
CCCAGCGCAGATGCGGTCCTCAATCGCGCGCAACGTCTCCGCGTCGGGCTTCTCTCCCGCGCGGAAGCTA
ACCAGCAGGTGATAGGTCTTGTCGGCCTCGGAACGGGTGTTGCCGTGCTGGGTCGCCATCACCTCGGCCA
TGACAGCGGGCAGGGTGTTTGCCTCGCAATTCGTGACGCGCACGTGACCCAGGCGCTCGGTCTTGCCTTG
CTCGTCGGTGATGTACTTCACCAGCTCCGCGAAGTCGCTCTTCTTGATGGAGCGCATGGGGACGTGCTTG
GCAATCACGCGCACCCCCCGGCCGTTTTAGCGGCTAAAAAAGTCATGGCTCTGCCCTCGGGCGGACCACG
CCCATCATGACCTTGCCAAGCTCGTCCTGCTTCTCTTCGATCTTCGCCAGCAGGGCGAGGATCGTGGCAT
CACCGAACCGCGCCGTGCGCGGGTCGTCGGTGAGCCAGAGTTTCAGCAGGCCGCCCAGGCGGCCCAGGTC
GCCATTGATGCGGGCCAGCTCGCGGACGTGCTCATAGTCCACGACGCCCGTGATTTTGTAGCCCTGGCCG
ACGGCCAGCAGGTAGGCCGACAGGCTCATGCCGGCCGCCGCCGCCTTTTCCTCAATCGCTCTTCGTTCGT
CTGGAAGGCAGTACACCTTGATAGGTGGGCTGCCCTTCCTGGTTGGCTTGGTTTCATCAGCCATCCGCTT
GCCCTCATCTGTTACGCCGGCGGTAGCCGGCCAGCCTCGCAGAGCAGGATTCCCGTTGAGCACCGCCAGG
TGCGAATAAGGGACAGTGAAGAAGGAACACCCGCTCGCGGGTGGGCCTACTTCACCTATCCTGCCCGGCT
GACGCCGTTGGATACACCAAGGAAAGTCTACACGAACCCTTTGGCAAAATCCTGTATATCGTGCGAAAAA
GGATGGATATACCGAAAAAATCGCTATAATGACCCCGAAGCAGGGTTATGCAGCGGAAAAGCGCTGCTTC
CCTGCTGTTTTGTGGAATATCTACCGACTGGAAACAGGCAAATGCAGGAAATTACTGAACTGAGGGGACA
GGCGAGAGACGATGCCAAAGAGCTACACCGACGAGCTGGCCGAGTGGGTTGAATCCCGCGCGGCCAAGAA
GCGCCGGCGTGATGAGGCTGCGGTTGCGTTCCTGGCGGTGAGGGCGGATGTCGAGGCGGCGTTAGCGTCC
GGCTATGCGCTCGTCACCATTTGGGAGCACATGCGGGAAACGGGGAAGGTCAAGTTCTCCTACGAGACGT
TCCGCTCGCACGCCAGGCGGCACATCAAGGCCAAGCCCGCCGATGTGCCCGCACCGCAGGCCAAGGCTGC
GGAACCCGCGCCGGCACCCAAGACGCCGGAGCCACGGCGGCCGAAGCAGGGGGGCAAGGCTGAAAAGCCG
GCCCCCGCTGCGGCCCCGACCGGCTTCACCTTCAACCCAACACCGGACAAAAAGGATCTACTGTAATGGC
GAAAATTCACATGGTTTTGCAGGGCAAGGGCGGGGTCGGCAAGTCGGCCATCGCCGCGATCATTGCGCAG
TACAAGATGGACAAGGGGCAGACACCCTTGTGCATCGACACCGACCCGGTGAACGCGACGTTCGAGGGCT
ACAAGGCCCTGAACGTCCGCCGGCTGAACATCATGGCCGGCGACGAAATTAACTCGCGCAACTTCGACAC
CCTGGTCGAGCTGATTGCGCCGACCAAGGATGACGTGGTGATCGACAACGGTGCCAGCTCGTTCGTGCCT
CTGTCGCATTACCTCATCAGCAACCAGGTGCCGGCTCTGCTGCAAGAAATGGGGCATGAGCTGGTCATCC
ATACCGTCGTCACCGGCGGCCAGGCTCTCCTGGACACGGTGAGCGGCTTCGCCCAGCTCGCCAGCCAGTT
CCCGGCCGAAGCGCTTTTCGTGGTCTGGCTGAACCCGTATTGGGGGCCTATCGAGCATGAGGGCAAGAGC
TTTGAGCAGATGAAGGCGTACACGGCCAACAAGGCCCGCGTGTCGTCCATCATCCAGATTCCGGCCCTCA
AGGAAGAAACCTACGGCCGCGATTTCAGCGACATGCTGCAAGAGCGGCTGACGTTCGACCAGGCGCTGGC
CGATGAATCGCTCACGATCATGACGCGGCAACGCCTCAAGATCGTGCGGCGCGGCCTGTTTGAACAGCTC
GACGCGGCGGCCGTGCTATGAGCGACCAGATTGAAGAGCTGATCCGGGAGATTGCGGCCAAGCACGGCAT
CGCCGTCGGCCGCGACGACCCGGTGCTGATCCTGCATACCATCAACGCCCGGCTCATGGCCGACAGTGCG
GCCAAGCAAGAGGAAATCCTTGCCGCGTTCAAGGAAGAGCTGGAAGGGATCGCCCATCGTTGGGGCGAGG
ACGCCAAGGCCAAAGCGGAGCGGATGCTGAACGCGGCCCTGGCGGCCAGCAAGGACGCAATGGCGAAGGT
AATGAAGGACAGCGCCGCGCAGGCGGCCGAAGCGATCCGCAGGGAAATCGACGACGGCCTTGGCCGCCAG
CTCGCGGCCAAGGTCGCGGACGCGCGGCGCGTGGCGATGATGAACATGATCGCCGGCGGCATGGTGTTGT
TCGCGGCCGCCCTGGTGGTGTGGGCCTCGTTATGAATCGCAGAGGCGCAGATGAAAAAGCCCGGCGTTGC
CGGGCTTTGTTTTTGCGTTAGCTGGGCTTGTTTGACAGGCCCAAGCTCTGACTGCGCCCGCGCTCGCGCT
CCTGGGCCTGTTTCTTCTCCTGCTCCTGCTTGCGCATCAGGGCCTGGTGCCGTCGGGCTGCTTCACGCAT
CGAATCCCAGTCGCCGGCCAGCTCGGGATGCTCCGCGCACATCTTGCGCGTCGCCAGTTCCTCGATCTTG
GGCGCGTGAATGCCCATGCCTTCCTTGATTTCGCGCACCATGTCCAGCCGCGTGTGCAGGGTCTGCAAGC
GGGCTTGCTGTTGGGCCTGCTGCTGCTGCCAGGCGGCCTTTGTACGCGGCAGGGACAGCAAGCCGGGGGC
ATTGGACTGTAGCTGCTGCAAACGCGCCTGCTGACGGTCTACGAGCTGTTCTAGGCGGTCCTCGATGCGC
TCCACCTGGTCATGCTTTGCCTGCACGTAGAGCGCAAGGGTCTGCTGGTAGGTCTGCTCGATGGGCGCGG
ATTCTAAGAGGGCCTGCTGTTCCGTCTCGGCCTCCTGGGCCGCCTGTAGCAAATCCTCGCCGCTGTTGCC
GCTGGACTGCTTTACTGCCGGGGACTGCTGTTGCCCTGCTCGCGCCGTCGTCGCAGTTCGGCTTGCCCCC
ACTCGATTGACTGCTTCATTTCGAGCCGCAGCGATGCGATCTCGGATTGCGTCAACGGACGGGGCAGCGC
GGAGGTGTCCGGCTTCTCCTTGGGTGAGTCGGTCGATGCCATAGCCAAAGGTTTCCTTCCAAAATGCGTC
CATTGCTGGACCGTGTTTCTCATTGATGCCCGCAAGCATCTTCGGCTTGACCGCCAGGTCAAGCGCGCCT
TCATGGGCGGTCATGACGGACGCCGCCATGACCTTGCCGCCGTTGTTCTCGATGTAGCCGCGTAATGAGG
CAATGGTGCCGCCCATCGTCAGCGTGTCATCGACAACGATGTACTTCTGGCCGGGGATCACCTCCCCCTC
GAAAGTCGGGTTGAACGCCAGGCGATGATCTGAACCGGCTCCGGTTCGGGCGACCTTCTCCCGCTGCACA
ATGTCCGTTTCGACCTCAAGGCCAAGGCGGTCGGCCAGAACGACCGCCATCATGGCCGGAATCTTGTTGT
TCCCCGCCGCCTCGACGGCGAGGACTGGAACGATGCGGGGCTTGTCGTCGCCGATCAGCGTCTTGAGCTG
GGCAACAGTGTCGTCCGAAATCAGGCGCTCGACCAAATTAAGCGCCGCTTCCGCGTCGCCCTGCTTCGCA
GCCTGGTATTCAGGCTCGTTGGTCAAAGAACCAAGGTCGCCGTTGCGAACCACCTTCGGGAAGTCTCCCC
ACGGTGCGCGCTCGGCTCTGCTGTAGCTGCTCAAGACGCCTCCCTTTTTAGCCGCTAAAACTCTAACGAG
TGCGCCCGCGACTCAACTTGACGCTTTCGGCACTTACCTGTGCCTTGCCACTTGCGTCATAGGTGATGCT
TTTCGCACTCCCGATTTCAGGTACTTTATCGAAATCTGACCGGGCGTGCATTACAAAGTTCTTCCCCACC
TGTTGGTAAATGCTGCCGCTATCTGCGTGGACGATGCTGCCGTCGTGGCGCTGCGACTTATCGGCCTTTT
GGGCCATATAGATGTTGTAAATGCCAGGTTTCAGGGCCCCGGCTTTATCTACCTTCTGGTTCGTCCATGC
GCCTTGGTTCTCGGTCTGGACAATTCTTTGCCCATTCATGACCAGGAGGCGGTGTTTCATTGGGTGACTC
CTGACGGTTGCCTCTGGTGTTAAACGTGTCCTGGTCGCTTGCCGGCTAAAAAAAAGCCGACCTCGGCAGT
TCGAGGCCGGCTTTCCCTAGAGCCGGGCGCGTCAAGGTTGTTCCATCTATTTTAGTGAACTGCGTTCGAT
TTATCAGTTACTTTCCTCCCGCTTTGTGTTTCCTCCCACTCGTTTCCGCGTCTAGCCGACCCCTCAACAT
AGCGGCCTCTTCTTGGGCTGCCTTTGCCTCTTGCCGCGCTTCGTCACGCTCGGCTTGCACCGTCGTAAAG
CGCTCGGCCTGCCTGGCCGCCTCTTGCGCCGCCAACTTCCTTTGCTCCTGGTGGGCCTCGGCGTCGGCCT
GCGCCTTCGCTTTCACCGCTGCCAACTCCGTGCGCAAACTCTCCGCTTCGCGCCTGGTGGCGTCGCGCTC
GCCGCGAAGCGCCTGCATTTCCTGGTTGGCCGCGTCCAGGGTCTTGCGGCTCTCTTCTTTGAATGCGCGG
GCGTCCTGGTGAGCGTAGTCCAGCTCGGCGCGCAGCTCCTGCGCTCGACGCTCCACCTCGTCGGCCCGCT
GCGTCGCCAGCGCGGCCCGCTGCTCGGCTCCTGCCAGGGCGGTGCGTGCTTCGGCCAGGGCTTGCCGCTG
GCGTGCGGCCAGCTCGGCCGCCTCGGCGGCCTGCTGCTCTAGCAATGTAACGCGCGCCTGGGCTTCTTCC
AGCTCGCGGGCCTGCGCCTCGAAGGCGTCGGCCAGCTCCCCGCGCACGGCTTCCAACTCGTTGCGCTCAC
GATCCCAGCCGGCTTGCGCTGCCTGCAACGATTCATTGGCAAGGGCCTGGGCGGCTTGCCAGAGGGCGGC
CACGGCCTGGTTGCCGGCCTGCTGCACCGCGTCCGGCACCTGGACTGCCAGCGGGGCGGCCTGCGCCGTG
TGCTGGCGTCGCCATTCGCGCATGCCGGCGCTGGCGTCGTTCATGTTGACGCGGGCGGCCTTACGCACTG
CATCCACGGTCGGGAAGTTCTCCCGGTCGCCTTGCTCGAACAGCTCGTCCGCAGCCGCAAAAATGCGGTC
GCGCGTCTCTTTGTTCAGTTCCATGTTGGCTCCGGTAATTGGTAAGAATAATAATACTCTTACCTACCTT
ATCAGCGCAAGAGTTTAGCTGAACAGTTCTCGACTTAACGGCAGGTTTTTTAGCGGCTGAAGGGCAGGCA
AAAAAAGCCCCGCACGGTCGGCGGGGGCAAAGGGTCAGCGGGAAGGGGATTAGCGGGCGTCGGGCTTCTT
CATGCGTCGGGGCCGCGCTTCTTGGGATGGAGCACGACGAAGCGCGCACGCGCATCGTCCTCGGCCCTAT
CGGCCCGCGTCGCGGTCAGGAACTTGTCGCGCGCTAGGTCCTCCCTGGTGGGCACCAGGGGCATGAACTC
GGCCTGCTCGATGTAGGTCCACTCCATGACCGCATCGCAGTCGAGGCCGCGTTCCTTCACCGTCTCTTGC
AGGTCGCGGTACGCCCGCTCGTTGAGCGGCTGGTAACGGGCCAATTGGTCGTAAATGGCTGTCGGCCATG
AGCGGCCTTTCCTGTTGAGCCAGCAGCCGACGACGAAGCCGGCAATGCAGGCCCCTGGCACAACCAGGCC
GACGCCGGGGGCAGGGGATGGCAGCAGCTCGCCAACCAGGAACCCCGCCGCGATGATGCCGATGCCGGTC
AACCAGCCCTTGAAACTATCCGGCCCCGAAACACCCCTGCGCATTGCCTGGATGCTGCGCCGGATAGCTT
GCAACATCAGGAGCCGTTTCTTTTGTTCGTCAGTCATGGTCCGCCCTCACCAGTTGTTCGTATCGGTGTC
GGACGAACTGAAATCGCAAGAGCTGCCGGTATCGGTCCAGCCGCTGTCCGTGTCGCTGCTGCCGAAGCAC
GGCGAGGGGTCCGCGAACGCCGCAGACGGCGTATCCGGCCGCAGCGCATCGCCCAGCATGGCCCCGGTCA
GCGAGCCGCCGGCCAGGTAGCCCAGCATGGTGCTGTTGGTCGCCCCGGCCACCAGGGCCGACGTGACGAA
ATCGCCGTCATTCCCTCTGGATTGTTCGCTGCTCGGCGGGGCAGTGCGCCGCGCCGGCGGCGTCGTGGAT
GGCTCGGGTTGGCTGGCCTGCGACGGCCGGCGAAAGGTGCGCAGCAGCTCGTTATCGACCGGCTGCGGCG
TCGGGGCCGCCGCCTTGCGCTGCGGTCGGTGTTCCTTCTTCGGCTCGCGCAGCTTGAACAGCATGATCGC
GGAAACCAGCAGCAACGCCGCGCCTACGCCTCCCGCGATGTAGAACAGCATCGGATTCATTCTTCGGTCC
TCCTTGTAGCGGAACCGTTGTCTGTGCGGCGCGGGTGGCCCGCGCCGCTGTCTTTGGGGATCAGCCCTCG
ATGAGCGCGACCAGTTTCACGTCGGCAAGGTTCGCCTCGAACTCCTGGCCGTCGTCCTCGTACTTCAACC
AGGCATAGCCTTCCGCCGGCGGCCGACGGTTGAGGATAAGGCGGGCAGGGCGCTCGTCGTGCTCGACCTG
GACGATGGCCTTTTTCAGCTTGTCCGGGTCCGGCTCCTTCGCGCCCTTTTCCTTGGCGTCCTTACCGTCC
TGGTCGCCGTCCTCGCCGTCCTGGCCGTCGCCGGCCTCCGCGTCACGCTCGGCATCAGTCTGGCCGTTGA
AGGCATCGACGGTGTTGGGATCGCGGCCCTTCTCGTCCAGGAACTCGCGCAGCAGCTTGACCGTGCCGCG
CGTGATTTCCTGGGTGTCGTCGTCAAGCCACGCCTCGACTTCCTCCGGGCGCTTCTTGAAGGCCGTCACC
AGCTCGTTCACCACGGTCACGTCGCGCACGCGGCCGGTGTTGAACGCATCGGCGATCTTCTCCGGCAGGT
CCAGCAGCGTGACGTGCTGGGTGATGAACGCCGGCGACTTGCCGATTTCCTTGGCGATATCGCCTTTCTT
CTTGCCCTTCGCCAGCTCGCGGCCAATGAAGTCGGCAATTTCGCGCGGGGTCAGCTCGTTGCGTTGCAGG
TTCTCGATAACCTGGTCGGCTTCGTTGTAGTCGTTGTCGATGAACGCCGGGATGGACTTCTTGCCGGCCC
ACTTCGAGCCACGGTAGCGGCGGGCGCCGTGATTGATGATATAGCGGCCCGGCTGCTCCTGGTTCTCGCG
CACCGAAATGGGTGACTTCACCCCGCGCTCTTTGATCGTGGCACCGATTTCCGCGATGCTCTCCGGGGAA
AAGCCGGGGTTGTCGGCCGTCCGCGGCTGATGCGGATCTTCGTCGATCAGGTCCAGGTCCAGCTCGATAG
GGCCGGAACCGCCCTGAGACGCCGCAGGAGCGTCCAGGAGGCTCGACAGGTCGCCGATGCTATCCAACCC
CAGGCCGGACGGCTGCGCCGCGCCTGCGGCTTCCTGAGCGGCCGCAGCGGTGTTTTTCTTGGTGGTCTTG
GCTTGAGCCGCAGTCATTGGGAAATCTCCATCTTCGTGAACACGTAATCAGCCAGGGCGCGAACCTCTTT
CGATGCCTTGCGCGCGGCCGTTTTCTTGATCTTCCAGACCGGCACACCGGATGCGAGGGCATCGGCGATG
CTGCTGCGCAGGCCAACGGTGGCCGGAATCATCATCTTGGGGTACGCGGCCAGCAGCTCGGCTTGGTGGC
GCGCGTGGCGCGGATTCCGCGCATCGACCTTGCTGGGCACCATGCCAAGGAATTGCAGCTTGGCGTTCTT
CTGGCGCACGTTCGCAATGGTCGTGACCATCTTCTTGATGCCCTGGATGCTGTACGCCTCAAGCTCGATG
GGGGACAGCACATAGTCGGCCGCGAAGAGGGCGGCCGCCAGGCCGACGCCAAGGGTCGGGGCCGTGTCGA
TCAGGCACACGTCGAAGCCTTGGTTCGCCAGGGCCTTGATGTTCGCCCCGAACAGCTCGCGGGCGTCGTC
CAGCGACAGCCGTTCGGCGTTCGCCAGTACCGGGTTGGACTCGATGAGGGCGAGGCGCGCGGCCTGGCCG
TCGCCGGCTGCGGGTGCGGTTTCGGTCCAGCCGCCGGCAGGGACAGCGCCGAACAGCTTGCTTGCATGCA
GGCCGGTAGCAAAGTCCTTGAGCGTGTAGGACGCATTGCCCTGGGGGTCCAGGTCGATCACGGCAACCCG
CAAGCCGCGCTCGAAAAAGTCGAAGGCAAGATGCACAAGGGTCGAAGTCTTGCCGACGCCGCCTTTCTGG
TTGGCCGTGACCAAAGTTTTCATCGTTTGGTTTCCTGTTTTTTCTTGGCGTCCGCTTCCCACTTCCGGAC
GATGTACGCCTGATGTTCCGGCAGAACCGCCGTTACCCGCGCGTACCCCTCGGGCAAGTTCTTGTCCTCG
AACGCGGCCCACACGCGATGCACCGCTTGCGACACTGCGCCCCTGGTCAGTCCCAGCGACGTTGCGAACG
TCGCCTGTGGCTTCCCATCGACTAAGACGCCCCGCGCTATCTCGATGGTCTGCTGCCCCACTTCCAGCCC
CTGGATCGCCTCCTGGAACTGGCTTTCGGTAAGCCGTTTCTTCATGGATAACACCCATAATTTGCTCCGC
GCCTTGGTTGAACATAGCGGTGACAGCCGCCAGCACATGAGAGAAGTTTAGCTAAACATTTCTCGCACGT
CAACACCTTTAGCCGCTAAAACTCGTCCTTGGCGTAACAAAACAAAAGCCCGGAAACCGGGCTTTCGTCT
CTTGCCGCTTATGGCTCTGCACCCGGCTCCATCACCAACAGGTCGCGCACGCGCTTCACTCGGTTGCGGA
TCGACACTGCCAGCCCAACAAAGCCGGTTGCCGCCGCCGCCAGGATCGCGCCGATGATGCCGGCCACACC
GGCCATCGCCCACCAGGTCGCCGCCTTCCGGTTCCATTCCTGCTGGTACTGCTTCGCAATGCTGGACCTC
GGCTCACCATAGGCTGACCGCTCGATGGCGTATGCCGCTTCTCCCCTTGGCGTAAAACCCAGCGCCGCAG
GCGGCATTGCCATGCTGCCCGCCGCTTTCCCGACCACGACGCGCGCACCAGGCTTGCGGTCCAGACCTTC
GGCCACGGCGAGCTGCGCAAGGACATAATCAGCCGCCGACTTGGCTCCACGCGCCTCGATCAGCTCTTGC
ACTCGCGCGAAATCCTTGGCCTCCACGGCCGCCATGAATCGCGCACGCGGCGAAGGCTCCGCAGGGCCGG
CGTCGTGATCGCCGCCGAGAATGCCCTTCACCAAGTTCGACGACACGAAAATCATGCTGACGGCTATCAC
CATCATGCAGACGGATCGCACGAACCCGCTGAATTCACCCCCGAACACGAGCACGGCACCCGCGACCACT
ATGCCAAGAATGCCCAAGGTAAAAATTGCCGGCCCCGCCATGAAGTCCGTGAATGCCCCGACGGCCGAAG
TGAAGGGCAGGCCGCCACCCAGGCCGCCGCCCTCACTGCCCGGCACCTGGTCGCTGAATGTCGATGCCAG
CACCTGCGGCACGTCAATGCTTCCGGGCGTCGCGCTCGGGCTGATCGCCCATCCCGTTACTGCCCCGATC
CCGGCAATGGCAAGGACTGCCAGCGCCGCGATGAGGAAGCGGGTGCCCCGCTTCTTCATCTTCGCGCCTC
GGGCCTCGAGGCCGCCTACCTGGGCGAAAACATCGGTGTTTGTGGCATTCATACGGACTCCTGTTGGGCC
AGCTCGCGCACGGGCTGGCGGGTCAGCTTGGCTTGAAGATCGCCACGCATTGCGGCGATCTGCTTCTCGG
CATCCTTGCGCTTCTGCACGCCTTCCTGCTGGATGCGAATAACGTCCTCGACGGTCTTGATGAGCGTCGT
CTGAACCTGCTTGAGCGTGTCCACGTCGATCACCAGGCGTTGGTTCTCCTTCGCCGTCTCGACGGACGTG
CGATGCAGCAGGGCCGCATTGCGCTTCATCAGGTCGTTGGTGGTGTCGTCGATGGCCGTGGCCAGTTCGA
CGGCGTTCTTCTGCTCGTTGAGGCTCAAGGCCAGCATGAATTGCCGCTTCCACGCCGGCACGGTGATTTC
GCGGATGGTGTGGAATTTATCGACCAGCATCTGGTTGTTGGCCTGGATCATGCGGATGGTCGGCAGGCTC
TGCATGGCCGAATGTTGCAAGGCGATCAGGTCGCCGATGCGCTTGTCCAGGTTGGCAACCATCGCATCGA
GGTCGGCCAGCTCCTGCACGCGGCCCGGGTCGTTCCCGACATTGCCGCGCAGACCCTCGGCCTGCTCGCG
CAGCTCGGCAAGGCGGACCTTGCCGGCCGCGATGTGGACGCCAAGAAGGCGGTGTTCCTCGCGCACGGCT
GCGAACATTTCGTCGAGCGAGGCATTGCGCTGCGCGATGCCTTGCTGGGTGGTCTGCACTTCGCTGACCA
GGTGTTCGATCTGCTCGCGGGTCGTGTCGAAGCGCGCCATGAAGCCCGTCGAACGGACGCGGAAGCGGTC
GATCAGCGGGCCAATCAGGGGCAGGCGGGAACGGTTGTCGGACAAAGGGCCGACGTTCAGGGAACGGGCC
TTGGCGACAACCTGGGTCAGTTTCTCGCCTGCTTCGTCCAGGTCGCTGTTGCGCACCTGGTCCAGCAGGC
TATCGGCGTAGCGGGACGTGTGCTCGGCCACGTCGCGGCCGAACTCGGCAACGGTCTGCGGACTGCCGAC
CTCGATCCGCTGCGCGACCGCATGGACTTCCGGCACGTCGCTTTCCTGCAAGCCCAGCTCGCGCAGGGTT
GCCGGGGTCATGTCGAAGGCGACGATAGGGGCCTTGGCGTCGTGCGTCGTTTTCAGTGCGTTCATAGGGT
TCTCCCGCCGTGTTATTGGTTGATGCCTTCCAGGCTCTGCGAAAGGCTCCGCATGAGCGCCTGGTGAGCT
TTGGCCGCCTCGGCGACCATTGCCGGATTCATGTTCTTGGTGGTGATGAGCGCGAGGGTGTGCTGACGCC
AGACGGGCACCAGGACGGATGCCGTTTCAGAGAAGCGGTCCAGCATGTCCACGGCCTGCGCCCGCGTGAG
CTTCATCTGAGTGACGCTCATTTCATGGGACGCCATGAGGGTTGCCAGGTTGGCGAGCTTGCGCGCGAAG
CGTTCGCGCGGCTTGTCGAACTCGATCACGCCGGCCTTGGCCGCGCCGGCCTCGGGGTTCTCGTCCAGGA
ACTCGCGCCCGGCTTGAATGTAGGCTCTGAGCCGGTCTACCTCGGCCTCATGCGTATTGAGCATGTCATC
CAAGGCGCGCAACGTGTCCCGCACGCGCTGCGCTACGCCCTCGGCTTCGTCCAGCAACTGGTCGAGCGTC
TTGCGGGCGACCTGATACCTCACCTGGCGTTCAACCTCACGGCCAAGCATCTTCTCGAACCAGGTAGGCT
TTTCCGCGATCTTGCGGGGGTCCGCGTCGGCCAGCTTCGCCACGATCTGGCTGATTTTGTCGGCCAGCGC
GGCAACTGCGCCGTGCTCCATCAGATTCGACAGCTCGTTGAGGGAATCCGCCCCGTCGATGCCGGCCCCG
TACTCGCCAATCGTCGCCGGCGACGCGAAGAGGGCGGGCAAAACCTCCCCCTTCAATCGCGCCATGTTCA
CGCTTTGTTCTTCCATTCGATACACCCTCGCGGTGGGTTAATTGCTTTTCGATGGAAGAAGTTTAGCTAA
ACTTTCTATCCCTCGTCAACACCTTTAGCCGCTAAAATTTGGGGACAGGTCATTTACAGAAAGCCAGCTC
ACTCCTGGCGTTGCCCCTTGAGCGCCGCTAGGCGCGCAGCATCCTTCGCGCTGAGAAAGAACGTCATCAG
CGGCCCGACCGTCTTGCTTGAACCGTCGGCAAAGCAAACATCCATCGAACAGCCTTGCGTGTGGGGGTCC
ACGCCTTCGACCAGTTTCCAAGGGTCCATGCCCCAGCCCTCGGCCTCCGGATTGAACCAGTACGCCGATG
CGTCGCCGTTTAGGTCGCTGTCGGCGTAGTCCTTGACCAGCACGGCCACCCGCCCGGTCGTCGGGCACAC
GTAGCCCGGCTGCTTAGGTTCCTGTCTTGGCATTGCTCAAAGCTCCTTGAAGGGGCCGCTCTACAGCCCC
TTGGGCTTGTAGAGCGACACGAAATAGGTGAGTGCGGTCAGTACCGCGAAATGCACCAGGAACGTCCAGC
CGGCATGAACGCCAAGGGTGTTCCAGTGGTACAGCATCCGCAGGAACTGAAAGAAAACGTCGATAGAGAT
GATCCACTTCGCCACCGGCCACACCAGGACAGTAACGACCCATACAAAGCGGACCAGGGCCTGGACACCC
TTGGCAAAAGTGAACCGGGGCGGGGCCTTGCTCGGGGCCTCAACGCGCGGGGCAGGGGCCTCGGCCTCCA
CTTCCACGCCTGGGAACTTGATAATCTTCGACATTGCTTGACCCTCCACGGCGATGCGTGTTCAATTCGT
CCAGCGCTCGCGCGCCTAGACCGTGATGTGACAGCATCGAGGTCAAGCGCCCCGGAGAAATCCGGGGCGT
CATCCCTATGCCCCGTCCAACTCGGGAACCGGCTTTTCCCTGGTGCTCAACCTGGCCGGCTCGACCCACT
TGGTGACTTGCTGCCACTCGTTACCACTGCGAACGGCTACCCGAATCTGCACACGTTTAGCCGCGATCTT
CGTCACTATGCCAGCAACACAAACGGAATACCCGTACCCGCCGCGCGGGGTGTGCTGCCAGTTCACCCTA
TCTCCTACTTGCATCATCATCCCCTGGCGTCAGTGACCGGCCCGGAATTTCGCCAAGTCGATTTCGTTGA
AGGTCCAGCGCTGTTTCGCCCGTTCCTCCAACCTCGACGACTCCCGCATGACCTCGATGCGCAGGCGCTC
GACCTGGTGCATCAGCTCATCAGCGCGCCGCTGCTTCTCGGCAATAGCATTCCGCTGCGCGACCAGCTCC
TGGTCTACGTTCGGCAGCTCGTCGATCCACGGCATGAACTTATCGGTCATCGGATTGGCCTCCGGTAATT
GACCTGGGAATCTACCCGGCCTCAAAACAAGAATAGGGCATAATGCCCTAACTTGTCAAGCAATTTTAGC
TAAACAATTGAGGGGATTCAGCGAGGCGTCATGCTTGAAAACACCTTTCCCCTGGCGTGCAATCAGCTTG
TCCCGGCGGCAGCGCACTGCCGCAGCGCGGCCAGCAAGGTGCCTTGCTCGATCCGCTGTCGTTCCTCCGG
CGTAATGCAATCGCCGCAGATACCGCCCAGCTCTTCGCGCAGGGCGTCCGCCCCGATCAGGCTGCGGCTA
AGGGTCGAAATGGACTTACCGCAGCGGCGGCAATTGGTGGTGACAATCTCGATCTTGCGGTTGGGCATGG
CCCTATCTCCTTGAGAGAGGCCCGACCGTAGCCGGGCCTCGTTCCGTTACCAGCCTGCGCGAGCCTTCGC
GCGTTCGACTTCCTGGGTGGACCAGTGGCCCTTTGCTTCACCCTCCAGGGTGCAACCTTGCAGGTACGCC
TTGTGCCGCAGCTCTTCGGCCTGGCGGGTAAGCTCTGCCGCCTGCTCCATCAGCGCCGCGATCTGGTCAC
GACGGGCCAGAAAATCCGTGGCGGCCGCGCCGGGCAGCTCATCGAGCCAAGACATGATCTTGCTTTTCAT
CGGGGTTGATCCTCCGGTTGCTGACCTGGGCGAAGTGCCCGGCCTTGGATTGCTATATTAGGGCATTATG
CCCTAGATAGTCAAGGAAATTTAGCTAAACAATTTGCGGCGGGCGCACGAAAAAACCCGGCTTGCGGGCC
GGGCTGCTGGCAGCATATCGCAACGATCAGGGTTGGCGGTTTTAGCCGCTAAAGTCCTCTCCCTTGGCGT
AAAGTCCTGCGGGCGTCAGCCCTGGCCTTTCCAGATCGCCCCAATCCCCGCTAGATCGCAAAGGATCGCC
CAGGCGGCATAGGGGATCGGCGAATCCTCGCCAACCCAACGCCGCACCGTGCGGTCGCCCTTGGCACCCA
AGCCCAAGATGCGCGCAGCCTGTCCGCCGGTGAGGCCGGCCAAGTGCAAGACTTCCCGGATTTCTGCGCC
GGTCGGCTGCACCCAGCGTTCCGCCGGGCGCAGGCACTCAAGCCGGATATTCACGTCGCTCATGCTGCTT
TTCTCCTAATCGTTATCAAATGGCGGCCCGCAATTGGTCGTAGCCGTAGCACGACTCGATGCAACGCGGG
TCATATTCACAAACCTTTCTACCGTTGCGATTGATGCGATAGCGCGGCGGCTTGTCGTCGTGCGCCCACA
CCTGTCGCGTTTCGGGACTGATCTTCGTAATGATGACGTGCTTCCCGATTTCCTTGGCAAAAACCGGGTG
ATGCACGCTCACAATCTCGCACCGCAGGCCAGGAAAGAACGTCGCCGGCCACGCCGGCGCGTCTTCGTCC
TTGGCCGGCTCCGGCTCCGGCTTGGCCGGTGTAACCGGCTCCCTGCGCTGCCCGGCCGGCTCCTGAGCTT
TCGCACGCGCGGCCGCGAGCTTCGCCTTGGCGCTGGCCGCCCATTTGCGGGCGATGAATGCCTGGTGCGC
CGGCAGCACGGCATCAACCCAGGCGAAGCCCGGCGGCAGTTCGTCCGGCTTCCGCCAGTCCTCGACCACG
GCCCGCACGCGGCGCGGCGGTGGCGTGATACCCGCGAGCCACGCCGGCAGTGGCTCGTCGGCAAGGCGGT
CCTGGTCGCGGGCGTCCAGATACCGGCGATGCGAGCGCAACAGGGCGCGCAAAACCCCGTCCGCTACCTG
GTCCACCGTCATGCCGCCGCGCGCATGGTCGTAATGGGACCGATAGCCCGTTTCGGAAATAAAAGGGGTC
TGACGCTCAGTGGAACGAAAACTCACGTTAAGGGATTTTGGTCATGAGATTATCAAAAAGGATCTTCACC
TAGATCCTTTTAAATTAAAAATGAAGTTTTAAATCAATCTAAAGTATATATGAGTAAACTTGGTCTGACA
GTTACCAATGCTTAATCAGTGAGGCACCTATCTCAGCGATCTGTCTATTTCGTTCATCCATAGTTGCCTG
ACTCCCCGTCGTGTAGATAACTACGATACGGGAGGGCTTACCATCTGGCCCCAGTGCTGCAATGATACCG
CGAGATCCACGCTCACCGGCTCCAGATTTATCAGCAATAAACCAGCCAGCCGGAAGGGCCGAGCGCAGAA
GTGGTCCTGCAACTTTATCCGCCTCCATCCAGTCTATTAATCCACCTGGCGGCGTTGTGACAATTTACCG
AACAACTCCGCGGCCGGGAAGCCGATCTCGGCTTGAACGAATTGTTAGGTGGCGGTACTTGGGTCGATAT
CAAAGTGCATCACTTCTTCCCGTATGCCCAACTTTGTATAGAGAGCCACTGCGGGATCGTCACCGTAATC
TGCTTGCACGTAGATCACATAAGCACCAAGCGCGTTGGCCTCATGCTTGAGGAGATTGATGAGCGCGGTG
GCAATGCCCTGCCTCCGGTGCTCTCCGGAGACTGCGAGATCATAGATATAGATCTCACTACGCGGCTGCT
CAAACTTGGGCAGAACGTAAGCCGCGAGAGCGCCAACAACCGCTTCTTGGTCGAAGGCAGCAAGCGCGAT
GAATGTCTTACTACGGAGCAAGTTCCCGAGGTAATCGGAGTCCGGCTGATGTTGGGAGTAGGTGGCTACG
TCTCCGAACTCACGACCGAAAAGATCAAGAGCAGCCCGCATGGATTTGACTTGGTCAGGGCCGAGCCTAC
ATGTGCGAATGATGCCCATACTTGAGCCACCTAACTTTGTTTTAGGGCGACTGCCCTGCTGCGTAACATC
GTTGCTGCTGCGTAACATCGTTGCTGCTCCATAACATCAAACATCGACCCACGGCGTAACGCGCTTGCTG
CTTGGATGCCCGAGGCATAGACTGTACAAAAAAACAGTCATAACAAGCCATGAAAACCGCCACTGCGCCG
TTACCACCGCTGCGTTCGGTCAAGGTTCTGGACCAGTTGCGTGAGCGCATACGCTACTTGCATTACAGTT
TACGAACCGAACAGGCTTATGTCAACTGGGTTCGTGCCTTCATCCGTTTCCACGGTGTGCGTCCATGGGC
AAATATTATACGCAAGGCGACAAGGTGCTGATGCCGCTGGCGATTCAGGTTCATCATGCCGTTTGTGATG
GCTTCCATGTCGGCAGGAATTCGAATTCATACCCACCGGCTCCAACTGCGCGGCCTGCGGCCTTGCCCCA
TCAATTTTTTTAATTTTCTCTGGGGAAAAGCCTCCGGCCTGCGGCCTGCGCGCTTCGCTTGCCGGTTGGA
CACCAAGTGGAAGGCGGGTCAAGGCTCGCGCAGCGACCGCGCAGCGGCTTGGCCTTGACGCGCCTGGAAC
GACCCAAGCCTATGCGAGTGGGGGCAGTCGAAGGGCGAAGCCCGCCCGCCTGCCCCCCGAGCCTCACGG
Features (pLannotate 1.2.2; 50 found; start..end, strand, type, name):
    395..1057    +  CDS            pBBR1 Rep: replication protein for the broad-host-range plasmid pBBR1 from Bordetella bronchiseptica
   1118..1187    +  CDS            TcR (fragment): tetracycline efflux protein; tet; confers resistance to tetracycline
   1483..1569    -  CDS            MRM1 (fragment): MRM1_YEAST - Also known as PET56 From Saccharomyces cerevisiae (strain ATCC 204508 / S288c) (Baker's yeast).
   1619..1807    +  promoter       HIS3 promoter: S. cerevisiae HIS3
   1808..2470    +  CDS            HIS3: imidazoleglycerol-phosphate dehydratase, required for histidine biosynthesis; S. cerevisiae HIS3; yeast auxotrophic marker
   2631..3139    +  misc_feature   CEN/ARS: S. cerevisiae CEN6 centromere fused to an autonomously replicating sequence
   3282..3391    +  oriT           oriT: incP origin of transfer
   3424..3795    +  CDS            traJ: oriT-recognizing protein; traJ
   4517..5086    +  CDS            NrsR: nourseothricin acetyltransferase; Streptomyces noursei nat1; confers resistance to nourseothricin
   6492..6611    -  CDS            tetR (fragment): TETR1_ECOLX - Experimental evidence at protein level: Swiss-Prot protein existence level 1. TetR is the repressor of the tetracycline resistance element; its N-terminal region forms a helix-turn-helix structure and binds DNA. Binding of tetracycline to TetR reduces the repressor affinity for the tetracycline resistance gene (tetA) promoter operator sites. From Escherichia coli.
   6631..7779    -  CDS            trfA: trans-acting replication protein that binds to and activates oriV
   8560..8646    +  CDS            trfB (fragment): KORA1_ECOLX - Also known as korA. Protein predicted: Swiss-Prot protein existence level 4. In conjunction with KorB, inhibits the transcription of kilA, trfA and korAB operons. In conjunction with KorC is responsible for the negative control of kilC and kilE operons. From Escherichia coli.
  10751..13186   +  CDS            trbE: TRBE_RHIRD - Protein inferred from homology: Swiss-Prot protein existence level 3. From Rhizobium radiobacter (Agrobacterium tumefaciens) (Agrobacterium radiobacter).
  23641..24297   -  CDS            parA: PARA4_ECOLX - Protein inferred from homology: Swiss-Prot protein existence level 3. Involved in plasmid partition. From Escherichia coli.
  24261..25103   -  CDS            parB: PARB4_ECOLX - Protein predicted: Swiss-Prot protein existence level 4. Involved in plasmid partition. From Escherichia coli.
  25232..25480   +  CDS            parD: PARD_ECOLX - Experimental evidence at protein level: Swiss-Prot protein existence level 1. Antitoxin component of a type II toxin-antitoxin (TA) system involved in plasmid partition. Inhibits the anti-DNA gyrase activity of toxin ParE; reverses and restores gyrase catalytic activity in vitro. The parDE operon alone is capable of stabilizing an RK2-derived minireplicon under defined growth conditions in several different Gram- negative bacteria. It does so by the post-segregational killing (PSK) of plasmid-free cells, also referred to as a plasmid addiction system. Binds its own promoter, autor
  25480..25788   +  CDS            parE: PARE_ECOLX - Experimental evidence at protein level: Swiss-Prot protein existence level 1. Toxin component of a type II toxin-antitoxin (TA) system involved in plasmid partition. Acts by inhibiting DNA gyrase, converting supercoiled plasmid DNA into a singly cleaved linear form in an ATP-dependent fashion. To do so it probably interacts with one of the gyrase subunits. Gyrase inhibition is prevented by antitoxin ParD, and is reversed in vitro by incubation with ParD. In cells that have lost the plasmid filamentation and growth inhibition occur; this is suppressed when ParD is supplied in trans
  27318..27887   +  CDS            sta: STA_STRLA - Experimental evidence at protein level: Swiss-Prot protein existence level 1. Involved in resistance to streptothricin, a broad-spectrum antibiotic produced by streptomycetes. Detoxifies streptothricin via acetylation of the beta amino group of the first beta-lysyl moiety of streptothricin. From Streptomyces lavendulae.
  28948..29291   +  promoter       TEF promoter: Ashbya gossypii TEF promoter
  29305..29700   +  CDS            ble: BLE_STAAN - Also known as bleO. Experimental evidence at protein level: Swiss-Prot protein existence level 1. Binding protein with a strong affinity to the bleomycin family of antibiotics, which confers resistance to these antibiotics by preventing the bleomycin-induced DNA breakage. From Staphylococcus aureus (strain N315).
  29715..29912   +  terminator     TEF terminator: Ashbya gossypii TEF terminator
  29968..33150   -  CDS            traC: TRAC4_ECOLX - Experimental evidence at protein level: Swiss-Prot protein existence level 1. Required for autonomous replication in E.coli. Transferred into the recipient cell during bacterial conjugation. Catalyzes the synthesis of short oligoribonucleotide primers with CpA or pCpA at their 5'-termini on a single-stranded template DNA. From Escherichia coli.
  33160..33420   -  CDS            traD: TRAD4_ECOLX - Protein predicted: Swiss-Prot protein existence level 4. From Escherichia coli.
  35657..36187   -  CDS            traF: TRAF4_ECOLX - Protein inferred from homology: Swiss-Prot protein existence level 3. Required for donor-specific phage sensitivity. May be involved in pilus assembly. From Escherichia coli.
  36187..38091   -  CDS            traG: TRAG4_ECOLX - Experimental evidence at protein level: Swiss-Prot protein existence level 1. Required for conjugative transfer of plasmid RP4. Binds tightly and specifically to the relaxase TraI. Can also bind to DNA without sequence specificity. May form a pore-like structure that could serve as a channel for DNA transfer. From Escherichia coli.
  38091..40283   -  CDS            traI: TRAI6_ECOLX - Experimental evidence at protein level: Swiss-Prot protein existence level 1. The initiation process of transfer DNA synthesis requires the interaction of at least three plasmid-specific components (TraH, I, and J) at the transfer origin resulting in the assembly of a specialised nucleoprotein complex - the relaxosome. Site- and strand-specific cleavage at the transfer origin is dependent on TraI and TraJ. From Escherichia coli.
  40321..40692   -  CDS            traJ: oriT-recognizing protein; traJ
  40725..40834   -  oriT           oriT: incP origin of transfer
  41060..41461   +  CDS            traK: TRAK4_ECOLX - Experimental evidence at protein level: Swiss-Prot protein existence level 1. From Escherichia coli.
  41464..42186   +  CDS            traL: TRAL4_ECOLX - Experimental evidence at protein level: Swiss-Prot protein existence level 1. From Escherichia coli.
  42186..42620   +  CDS            traM: TRAM4_ECOLX - Experimental evidence at protein level: Swiss-Prot protein existence level 1. From Escherichia coli.
  42679..44022   -  CDS            traN: TRAN4_ECOLX - Protein predicted: Swiss-Prot protein existence level 4. From Escherichia coli.
  46782..47855   -  CDS            korB: KORB2_ECOLX - Experimental evidence at protein level: Swiss-Prot protein existence level 1. In conjunction with KorA, inhibits the transcription of the kilA, trfA and korAB operons. Is also involved in the negative control of the kilB operon. From Escherichia coli.
  48631..48933   -  CDS            trfB: KORA2_ECOLX - Also known as korA. Experimental evidence at protein level: Swiss-Prot protein existence level 1. In conjunction with KorB, inhibits the transcription of kilA, trfA and korAB operons. In conjunction with KorC is responsible for the negative control of kilC and kilE operons. From Escherichia coli.
  49110..50060   -  CDS            klaC: KLAC_ECOLX - Also known as telB. Protein predicted: Swiss-Prot protein existence level 4. Belongs to the kla operon, which is associated with cryptic tellurite resistance, and IncW plasmid fertility inhibition. From Escherichia coli.
  50060..51193   -  CDS            klaB: KLAB_ECOLX - Also known as telA. Protein inferred from homology: Swiss-Prot protein existence level 3. Belongs to the kla operon, which is associated with cryptic tellurite resistance, and IncW plasmid fertility inhibition. From Escherichia coli.
  51214..51984   -  CDS            klaA: KLAA_ECOLX - Also known as kilA. Protein predicted: Swiss-Prot protein existence level 4. Belongs to the kla operon, which is associated with cryptic tellurite resistance, and IncW plasmid fertility inhibition. From Escherichia coli.
  52110..52421   -  CDS            kleF: KLEF2_ECOLX - Also known as kcrB4. Protein predicted: Swiss-Prot protein existence level 4. From Escherichia coli.
  52452..52772   -  CDS            kleE: KLEE2_ECOLX - Also known as kcrB3. Protein predicted: Swiss-Prot protein existence level 4. From Escherichia coli.
  52887..53081   -  CDS            kleD: KLED2_ECOLX - Also known as kcrB2. Protein predicted: Swiss-Prot protein existence level 4. From Escherichia coli.
  53121..53348   -  CDS            kleC: KLEC2_ECOLX - Also known as kcrB1. Protein predicted: Swiss-Prot protein existence level 4. From Escherichia coli.
  53504..53716   -  CDS            kleB: KLEB2_ECOLX - Also known as kcrA2. Protein predicted: Swiss-Prot protein existence level 4. From Escherichia coli.
  53768..53998   -  CDS            kleA: KLEA2_ECOLX - Also known as kcrA1. Protein predicted: Swiss-Prot protein existence level 4. From Escherichia coli.
  54227..54481   -  CDS            korC: KORC2_ECOLX - Protein predicted: Swiss-Prot protein existence level 4. Acts with KorA as corepressor in the control of the kilC and kilE operons. From Escherichia coli.
  54507..55208   -  CDS            klcB (fragment): KLCB2_ECOLX - Experimental evidence at transcript level: Swiss-Prot protein existence level 2. From Escherichia coli.
  55331..55579   -  CDS            bla(M) (fragment): β-lactamase lacking the signal sequence; bla(M); allows cytosolic expression of β-lactamase
  55653..56186   -  CDS            GmR: gentamycin acetyltransferase; aacC1; confers resistance to gentamycin
  56375..56403   -  promoter       Pc promoter: intI1 (promoter lies within the coding sequence); class 1 integron promoter
  56441..56534   +  CDS            CmR (fragment): chloramphenicol acetyltransferase; cat; confers resistance to chloramphenicol
  56546..394     +  rep_origin     pBBR1 oriV (fragment) (across the origin): replication origin of the broad-host-range plasmid pBBR1 from Bordetella bronchiseptica; requires the pBBR1 Rep protein for replication
