[The description below was written by a language model from this plasmid's Addgene catalogue record and pLannotate feature annotations shown in this document.]
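Description:
pSC5GGv1_ShBle is a large (about 56.8 kb), low-copy conjugative shuttle plasmid derived from pTA-Mob 2.0, listed as an empty backbone for bacterial, yeast and diatom work in synthetic biology. Relative to its parent it carries a deletion described as ΔIstA-TraB and an added Sh ble cassette. In bacteria it is selected with gentamicin through the aacC1 gentamicin acetyltransferase gene driven by a class 1 integron Pc promoter. The annotation shows a pBBR1 broad-host-range origin with its Rep protein, and also trfA, the RK2/RP4 replication initiator, although no oriV for it is annotated. Short fragments of tetracycline, chloramphenicol and β-lactamase genes appear to be non-functional remnants of earlier construction steps.

Most of the sequence is IncP (RK2/RP4-type) machinery. It includes the tra genes (traC, D, F, G, I, J, K, L, M, N) encoding primase, relaxosome and coupling functions, trbE from the mating-pair formation region, and two annotated copies of oriT with traJ. It also carries the korA/korB/korC regulators, the kla and kle operons, and stability functions: the parA/parB partition genes and the parDE toxin–antitoxin addiction system. Together these allow a bacterial donor to transfer the plasmid itself into recipient cells.

For maintenance in yeast it has a CEN6/ARS element and the HIS3 auxotrophic marker with its native promoter. The bleomycin-family resistance gene sits between the Ashbya gossypii TEF promoter and terminator and provides zeocin selection. Two streptothricin/nourseothricin acetyltransferase genes are also annotated, consistent with the listed nourseothricin marker, though their promoters are not annotated. The associated publication concerns improved conjugative plasmids delivered from bacteria to diverse fungi, which is the intended application.
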