Addgene plasmid #188603: pSC5GGv1_ShBle
Purpose: (Empty Backbone) pSC5GGv1 with Sh ble insert for yeast selection
Depositing lab: Bogumil Karas. Depositing organization: University of Western Ontario. Publication: Superior Conjugative Plasmids Delivered by Bacteria to Diverse Fungi. Cochrane RR, Shrestha A, Severo de Almeida MM, Agyare-Tabbi M, Brumwell SL, Hamadache S, Meaney JS, Nucifora DP, Say HH, Sharma J, Soltysiak MPM, Tong C, Van Belois K, Walker EJL, Lachance MA, Gloor GB, Edgell DR, Shapiro RS, Karas BJ. Biodes Res. 2022 Aug 19;2022:9802168. doi: 10.34133/2022/9802168. eCollection 2022. PubMed 37850145.
Backbone
  Vector backbone: pTA-Mob 2.0
  Backbone size (bp): 56999
  Modifications to backbone: Deletion: pTA-Mob 2.0 ΔIstA-TraB Insertion: +Sh ble Plasmid Size: 56793 bp
  Vector type: Bacterial Expression, Yeast Expression, Synthetic Biology ; Diatom Expression
  Selectable markers: Zeocin, HIS3 ; Nourseothricin
Growth in bacteria
  Bacterial resistance: Gentamicin, 10 μg/mL
  Growth temperature: 37°C
  Growth strain: EPI300 (Epicentre)
  Copy number: Low Copy
Terms and licenses: Academic/Nonprofit Terms; Industry Terms: Not Available to Industry
How to cite: pSC5GGv1_ShBle was a gift from Bogumil Karas (Addgene plasmid # 188603 ; http://n2t.net/addgene:188603 ; RRID:Addgene_188603)
